# Supplementary material for: Uncovering the transcriptional landscape of Fomes fomentarius during fungal-based material production through gene co-expression network analysis
Source: Fungal Biol Biotechnol. 2025 Feb 13;12:1. doi: 10.1186/s40694-024-00192-3 (PMC11827164; doi:10.1186/s40694-024-00192-3)
Supplement: Supplementary file 1 — Supplementary Material 1 [file 40694_2024_192_MOESM1_ESM.zip › scaffold_9.region002.gbk]

LOCUS       scaffold_9             44559 bp    DNA     linear   UNK 01-JAN-1980
DEFINITION  scaffold_9.
ACCESSION   scaffold_9
VERSION     scaffold_9
KEYWORDS    .
SOURCE      
  ORGANISM  
            .
COMMENT     ##antiSMASH-Data-START##
            Version      :: 7.1.0
            Run date     :: 2024-09-10 12:01:23
            NOTE: This is a single region extracted from a larger record!
            Orig. start  :: 1972440
            Orig. end    :: 2016999
            ##antiSMASH-Data-END##
FEATURES             Location/Qualifiers
     protocluster    1..44559
                     /aStool="rule-based-clusters"
                     /category="NRPS"
                     /contig_edge="False"
                     /core_location="[20000:24559]"
                     /cutoff="0"
                     /detection_rule="cds((PP-binding or NAD_binding_4) and
                     (AMP-binding or A-OX))"
                     /neighbourhood="20000"
                     /product="NRPS-like"
                     /protocluster_number="1"
                     /tool="antismash"
     proto_core      20001..24559
                     /aStool="rule-based-clusters"
                     /tool="antismash"
                     /cutoff="0"
                     /detection_rule="cds((PP-binding or NAD_binding_4) and
                     (AMP-binding or A-OX))"
                     /neighbourhood="20000"
                     /product="NRPS-like"
                     /protocluster_number="1"
     cand_cluster    1..44559
                     /SMILES="NC(CCCC(=O)O)C(=O)O"
                     /candidate_cluster_number="1"
                     /contig_edge="False"
                     /detection_rules="cds((PP-binding or NAD_binding_4) and
                     (AMP-binding or A-OX))"
                     /kind="single"
                     /product="NRPS-like"
                     /protoclusters="1"
                     /tool="antismash"
     region          1..44559
                     /candidate_cluster_numbers="1"
                     /contig_edge="False"
                     /product="NRPS-like"
                     /region_number="2"
                     /rules="cds((PP-binding or NAD_binding_4) and (AMP-binding
                     or A-OX))"
                     /tool="antismash"
     exon            complement(164..265)
                     /ID="exon_10762_4"
                     /Parent="mRNA_10762"
                     /gene="jgi.p|Fomfom1|1287662"
                     /source="prediction"
     exon            complement(326..393)
                     /ID="exon_10762_3"
                     /Parent="mRNA_10762"
                     /gene="jgi.p|Fomfom1|1287662"
                     /source="prediction"
     exon            complement(454..520)
                     /ID="exon_10762_2"
                     /Parent="mRNA_10762"
                     /gene="jgi.p|Fomfom1|1287662"
                     /source="prediction"
     exon            complement(584..793)
                     /ID="exon_10762_1"
                     /Parent="mRNA_10762"
                     /gene="jgi.p|Fomfom1|1287662"
                     /source="prediction"
     five_prime_UTR  complement(623..793)
                     /ID="UTR5_10762"
                     /Parent="mRNA_10762"
                     /gene="jgi.p|Fomfom1|1287662"
                     /source="prediction"
     exon            complement(1009..1171)
                     /ID="exon_10763_14"
                     /Parent="mRNA_10763"
                     /gene="jgi.p|Fomfom1|1287664"
                     /source="prediction"
     three_prime_UTR complement(1009..1171)
                     /ID="UTR3_10763"
                     /Parent="mRNA_10763"
                     /gene="jgi.p|Fomfom1|1287664"
                     /source="prediction"
     gene            complement(1009..4240)
                     /ID="gene_10763"
                     /Name="jgi.p|Fomfom1|1287664"
                     /gene="gene1973448_1976680"
                     /portal_id="Fomfom1"
                     /proteinId="1287664"
                     /score="0"
                     /source="prediction"
                     /transcriptId="1287855"
     mRNA            complement(1009..4240)
                     /ID="mRNA_10763"
                     /Name="jgi.p|Fomfom1|1287664"
                     /Parent="gene_10763"
                     /gene="jgi.p|Fomfom1|1287664"
                     /proteinId="1287664"
                     /source="prediction"
                     /track="FilteredModels1"
                     /transcriptId="1287855"
     three_prime_UTR complement(1231..1249)
                     /ID="UTR3_10763"
                     /Parent="mRNA_10763"
                     /gene="jgi.p|Fomfom1|1287664"
                     /source="prediction"
     exon            complement(1231..1405)
                     /ID="exon_10763_13"
                     /Parent="mRNA_10763"
                     /gene="jgi.p|Fomfom1|1287664"
                     /source="prediction"
     CDS             complement(join(1250..1405,1655..1840,1921..1961,
                     2019..2299,2395..2404,2481..2578,2667..2874,2932..2961,
                     3024..3099,3161..3191,3249..3586,3655..3739,3809..4203))
                     /ID="CDS_10763"
                     /NRPS_PKS="Domain: AMP-binding (96-528). E-value: 2.2e-89.
                     Score: 291.7. Matches aSDomain:
                     nrpspksdomains_jgi.p_Fomfom1_1287664_AMP-binding.1"
                     /gene="jgi.p_Fomfom1_1287664"
                     /gene_functions="biosynthetic-additional
                     (rule-based-clusters) AMP-binding"
                     /gene_functions="biosynthetic-additional (smcogs)
                     SMCOG1002:AMP-dependent synthetase and ligase (Score:
                     340.1; E-value: 2.9e-103)"
                     /gene_kind="biosynthetic-additional"
                     /sec_met_domain="AMP-binding (E-value: 5.2e-99, bitscore:
                     327.3, seeds: 400, tool: rule-based-clusters)"
                     /source="prediction"
                     /transl_table=1
                     /translation="MHRACLRRCPAGILRELSTSAATTTPRTTPLAASLTLSEVEGPKH
                     PPLVSKTLPKYFQDDILRPHAARPALIACLEPARPHGGPRGRNLGDAPHLAWDFGEFDR
                     HIQALARGLLDLGVKKGDRVGVIMGNNSAYACLQWACASIGAILVTLNPAYRLPELVNT
                     LSLVGVSHLFVVPRIRSSAYVRMLCDAFPALASSQPGDIQEAALPALKHLVVVDNTRNF
                     KQFESDLEEVKPAVDFREVLVWREDTAEMRKVEELTKALEVDDVINLQFTSGTTGAPKA
                     VSLTHHNLLNNGLAIGRCMRLTPADKLCNVPPLFHCFGLVLGNLAAWTHGASIVYPSEI
                     FDPRAIVDAVSEERCTALHGVPTHFLGVLAEVQRRREEGQVVDTRTLRTGIAAGSPIPI
                     DLMKQLTEKLNLTELTVAYGMTETSPVSFQSTPDDPIIKRVETVGKVLPHVRAKLVDQE
                     ERVVPIGKPGELIVAGYPLQKGYWNDEEQTKCVMKRDAEGTLWMYTGDEGIMDEEGYLR
                     IVGRIKDIIIRGGENLFPVQIENVLTAHPDIREAAVVSVPDPKYGEVVGAWIVREPSTT
                     IAKEHVRRAVTEGMNPQNAPAWVWFVGEDGAADELPKTASGKVQKHILRDWSKELSKNG
                     VGRVSSDGR"
     exon            complement(1655..1840)
                     /ID="exon_10763_12"
                     /Parent="mRNA_10763"
                     /gene="jgi.p|Fomfom1|1287664"
                     /source="prediction"
     exon            complement(1921..1961)
                     /ID="exon_10763_11"
                     /Parent="mRNA_10763"
                     /gene="jgi.p|Fomfom1|1287664"
                     /source="prediction"
     aSDomain        complement(join(1930..1961,2019..2299,2395..2404,
                     2481..2578,2667..2874,2932..2961,3024..3099,3161..3191,
                     3249..3586,3655..3739,3809..3915))
                     /aSDomain="AMP-binding"
                     /aSTool="nrps_pks_domains"
                     /database="nrpspksdomains.hmm"
                     /detection="hmmscan"
                     /domain_id="nrpspksdomains_jgi.p_Fomfom1_1287664_AMP-bindin
                     g.1"
                     /evalue="2.20E-89"
                     /label="jgi.p_Fomfom1_1287664_AMP-binding.1"
                     /locus_tag="jgi.p_Fomfom1_1287664"
                     /protein_end="528"
                     /protein_start="96"
                     /score="291.7"
                     /specificity="substrate consensus: X"
                     /tool="antismash"
                     /translation="WDFGEFDRHIQALARGLLDLGVKKGDRVGVIMGNNSAYACLQWAC
                     ASIGAILVTLNPAYRLPELVNTLSLVGVSHLFVVPRIRSSAYVRMLCDAFPALASSQPG
                     DIQEAALPALKHLVVVDNTRNFKQFESDLEEVKPAVDFREVLVWREDTAEMRKVEELTK
                     ALEVDDVINLQFTSGTTGAPKAVSLTHHNLLNNGLAIGRCMRLTPADKLCNVPPLFHCF
                     GLVLGNLAAWTHGASIVYPSEIFDPRAIVDAVSEERCTALHGVPTHFLGVLAEVQRRRE
                     EGQVVDTRTLRTGIAAGSPIPIDLMKQLTEKLNLTELTVAYGMTETSPVSFQSTPDDPI
                     IKRVETVGKVLPHVRAKLVDQEERVVPIGKPGELIVAGYPLQKGYWNDEEQTKCVMKRD
                     AEGTLWMYTGDEGIMDEEGYLRIVGRIKDIIIR"
     exon            complement(2019..2299)
                     /ID="exon_10763_10"
                     /Parent="mRNA_10763"
                     /gene="jgi.p|Fomfom1|1287664"
                     /source="prediction"
     CDS_motif       complement(2104..2184)
                     /aSTool="nrps_pks_domains"
                     /database="abmotifs"
                     /detection="hmmscan"
                     /domain_id="nrpspksmotif_jgi.p_Fomfom1_1287664_0002"
                     /evalue="2.20E-07"
                     /label="NRPS-A_a6"
                     /locus_tag="jgi.p_Fomfom1_1287664"
                     /protein_end="489"
                     /protein_start="462"
                     /score="23.3"
                     /tool="antismash"
                     /translation="PIGKPGELIVAGYPLQKGYWNDEEQTK"
     exon            complement(2395..2404)
                     /ID="exon_10763_9"
                     /Parent="mRNA_10763"
                     /gene="jgi.p|Fomfom1|1287664"
                     /source="prediction"
     exon            complement(2481..2578)
                     /ID="exon_10763_8"
                     /Parent="mRNA_10763"
                     /gene="jgi.p|Fomfom1|1287664"
                     /source="prediction"
     exon            complement(2667..2874)
                     /ID="exon_10763_7"
                     /Parent="mRNA_10763"
                     /gene="jgi.p|Fomfom1|1287664"
                     /source="prediction"
     exon            complement(2932..2961)
                     /ID="exon_10763_6"
                     /Parent="mRNA_10763"
                     /gene="jgi.p|Fomfom1|1287664"
                     /source="prediction"
     exon            complement(3024..3099)
                     /ID="exon_10763_5"
                     /Parent="mRNA_10763"
                     /gene="jgi.p|Fomfom1|1287664"
                     /source="prediction"
     CDS_motif       complement(join(3091..3099,3161..3191,3249..3259))
                     /aSTool="nrps_pks_domains"
                     /database="abmotifs"
                     /detection="hmmscan"
                     /domain_id="nrpspksmotif_jgi.p_Fomfom1_1287664_0001"
                     /evalue="1.20E-05"
                     /label="NRPS-A_a3"
                     /locus_tag="jgi.p_Fomfom1_1287664"
                     /protein_end="286"
                     /protein_start="269"
                     /score="18.0"
                     /tool="antismash"
                     /translation="QFTSGTTGAPKAVSLTH"
     exon            complement(3161..3191)
                     /ID="exon_10763_4"
                     /Parent="mRNA_10763"
                     /gene="jgi.p|Fomfom1|1287664"
                     /source="prediction"
     exon            complement(3249..3586)
                     /ID="exon_10763_3"
                     /Parent="mRNA_10763"
                     /gene="jgi.p|Fomfom1|1287664"
                     /source="prediction"
     exon            complement(3655..3739)
                     /ID="exon_10763_2"
                     /Parent="mRNA_10763"
                     /gene="jgi.p|Fomfom1|1287664"
                     /source="prediction"
     exon            complement(3809..4240)
                     /ID="exon_10763_1"
                     /Parent="mRNA_10763"
                     /gene="jgi.p|Fomfom1|1287664"
                     /source="prediction"
     five_prime_UTR  complement(4204..4240)
                     /ID="UTR5_10763"
                     /Parent="mRNA_10763"
                     /gene="jgi.p|Fomfom1|1287664"
                     /source="prediction"
     three_prime_UTR complement(4454..4688)
                     /ID="UTR3_10764"
                     /Parent="mRNA_10764"
                     /gene="jgi.p|Fomfom1|1287677"
                     /source="prediction"
     exon            complement(4454..4918)
                     /ID="exon_10764_12"
                     /Parent="mRNA_10764"
                     /gene="jgi.p|Fomfom1|1287677"
                     /source="prediction"
     gene            complement(4454..7137)
                     /ID="gene_10764"
                     /Name="jgi.p|Fomfom1|1287677"
                     /gene="gene1976893_1979577"
                     /portal_id="Fomfom1"
                     /proteinId="1287677"
                     /score="0"
                     /source="prediction"
                     /transcriptId="1287868"
     mRNA            complement(4454..7137)
                     /ID="mRNA_10764"
                     /Name="jgi.p|Fomfom1|1287677"
                     /Parent="gene_10764"
                     /gene="jgi.p|Fomfom1|1287677"
                     /proteinId="1287677"
                     /source="prediction"
                     /track="FilteredModels1"
                     /transcriptId="1287868"
     CDS             complement(join(4689..4918,5002..5129,5194..5368,
                     5506..5536,5597..5668,5725..5843,5895..5974,6049..6204,
                     6261..6307,6363..6396,6453..6678,6733..6976))
                     /ID="CDS_10764"
                     /gene="jgi.p_Fomfom1_1287677"
                     /source="prediction"
                     /transl_table=1
                     /translation="MSQLSLSSLLLRLFYWSLFIQAYTHDTYVLGQGTLSTGMGLLGNG
                     SMNSISKQGHVPLEVDGYPIAPPELELQQVHIYVRHGERTPVRVRMSGPPANIPENWMF
                     CHTARQFRAAVAGLGSESGGGSFPAVQSGFTAEELRARRIVERPDGAAAVGECLLGELT
                     DAGRESTYIFGDNLRKLYVDRLNFLPDVIHATDEIYLRSTNMPRTIESLQQILHGLYPV
                     SKSAKDFVPDLRIRNGKDENLFGNTLACKRLEILQIGFAQAAAAAWNHTLEPLDKRISK
                     YIDGNPVRLDGKPRASGILDTIRAADAHGVKVPPEFHEKGVLDVIEKAVVAEWFADRTE
                     EVRRLGMGPLLSDLAGKMQVKAEKGDTDSTKILIHSTHDTCLAGLSSTLDIFDEKWPAF
                     TAAVTFELFKKRASVTQPTPIWQNIFSAFGGVRDTSEHYVRVRYQNQNKVLPFCADEGK
                     HLLGSPEFCTLAAFRERVQELTPADWEAECAYVSSNKLKDREEAQAAAAKIIGRP"
     exon            complement(5002..5129)
                     /ID="exon_10764_11"
                     /Parent="mRNA_10764"
                     /gene="jgi.p|Fomfom1|1287677"
                     /source="prediction"
     exon            complement(5194..5368)
                     /ID="exon_10764_10"
                     /Parent="mRNA_10764"
                     /gene="jgi.p|Fomfom1|1287677"
                     /source="prediction"
     exon            complement(5506..5536)
                     /ID="exon_10764_9"
                     /Parent="mRNA_10764"
                     /gene="jgi.p|Fomfom1|1287677"
                     /source="prediction"
     exon            complement(5597..5668)
                     /ID="exon_10764_8"
                     /Parent="mRNA_10764"
                     /gene="jgi.p|Fomfom1|1287677"
                     /source="prediction"
     exon            complement(5725..5843)
                     /ID="exon_10764_7"
                     /Parent="mRNA_10764"
                     /gene="jgi.p|Fomfom1|1287677"
                     /source="prediction"
     exon            complement(5895..5974)
                     /ID="exon_10764_6"
                     /Parent="mRNA_10764"
                     /gene="jgi.p|Fomfom1|1287677"
                     /source="prediction"
     exon            complement(6049..6204)
                     /ID="exon_10764_5"
                     /Parent="mRNA_10764"
                     /gene="jgi.p|Fomfom1|1287677"
                     /source="prediction"
     exon            complement(6261..6307)
                     /ID="exon_10764_4"
                     /Parent="mRNA_10764"
                     /gene="jgi.p|Fomfom1|1287677"
                     /source="prediction"
     exon            complement(6363..6396)
                     /ID="exon_10764_3"
                     /Parent="mRNA_10764"
                     /gene="jgi.p|Fomfom1|1287677"
                     /source="prediction"
     exon            complement(6453..6678)
                     /ID="exon_10764_2"
                     /Parent="mRNA_10764"
                     /gene="jgi.p|Fomfom1|1287677"
                     /source="prediction"
     exon            complement(6733..7137)
                     /ID="exon_10764_1"
                     /Parent="mRNA_10764"
                     /gene="jgi.p|Fomfom1|1287677"
                     /source="prediction"
     five_prime_UTR  complement(6977..7137)
                     /ID="UTR5_10764"
                     /Parent="mRNA_10764"
                     /gene="jgi.p|Fomfom1|1287677"
                     /source="prediction"
     five_prime_UTR  8257..8385
                     /ID="UTR5_10765"
                     /Parent="mRNA_10765"
                     /gene="jgi.p|Fomfom1|1046107"
                     /source="prediction"
     exon            8257..8977
                     /ID="exon_10765_1"
                     /Parent="mRNA_10765"
                     /gene="jgi.p|Fomfom1|1046107"
                     /source="prediction"
     gene            8257..9332
                     /ID="gene_10765"
                     /Name="jgi.p|Fomfom1|1046107"
                     /gene="gene1980696_1981772"
                     /portal_id="Fomfom1"
                     /proteinId="1046107"
                     /score="0"
                     /source="prediction"
                     /transcriptId="1046107"
     mRNA            8257..9332
                     /ID="mRNA_10765"
                     /Name="jgi.p|Fomfom1|1046107"
                     /Parent="gene_10765"
                     /gene="jgi.p|Fomfom1|1046107"
                     /proteinId="1046107"
                     /source="prediction"
                     /track="FilteredModels1"
                     /transcriptId="1046107"
     CDS             join(8386..8977,9031..9062)
                     /ID="CDS_10765"
                     /gene="jgi.p_Fomfom1_1046107"
                     /source="prediction"
                     /transl_table=1
                     /translation="MANVVRMNVTVLWAIHTPTAFVLSPAVLSTLPKLRMLGIMFDDQM
                     RIADLGVAFTGSDREYRKVCPLLVALCAYNCNAPEKSLDHIHRIVRFRARRTHNSLQRL
                     AIACPESFHAQPLATLGEYVDDRSWCHYPRRSGWMILIVRITVFGRPGTNPSSTILNTS
                     HSGGAIIMQISMPTHAPIYNATEGLTVNLIKCNRNQILTTSYNR"
     exon            9031..9332
                     /ID="exon_10765_2"
                     /Parent="mRNA_10765"
                     /gene="jgi.p|Fomfom1|1046107"
                     /source="prediction"
     three_prime_UTR 9063..9332
                     /ID="UTR3_10765"
                     /Parent="mRNA_10765"
                     /gene="jgi.p|Fomfom1|1046107"
                     /source="prediction"
     exon            complement(9603..10952)
                     /ID="exon_10766_2"
                     /Parent="mRNA_10766"
                     /gene="jgi.p|Fomfom1|1318723"
                     /source="prediction"
     gene            complement(9603..11311)
                     /ID="gene_10766"
                     /Name="jgi.p|Fomfom1|1318723"
                     /gene="gene1982042_1983751"
                     /portal_id="Fomfom1"
                     /proteinId="1318723"
                     /score="0"
                     /source="prediction"
                     /transcriptId="1318914"
     mRNA            complement(9603..11311)
                     /ID="mRNA_10766"
                     /Name="jgi.p|Fomfom1|1318723"
                     /Parent="gene_10766"
                     /gene="jgi.p|Fomfom1|1318723"
                     /proteinId="1318723"
                     /source="prediction"
                     /track="FilteredModels1"
                     /transcriptId="1318914"
     CDS             complement(join(9603..10952,11066..11311))
                     /ID="CDS_10766"
                     /NRPS_PKS="Domain: NAD_binding_4 (78-284). E-value:
                     9.9e-16. Score: 49.4. Matches aSDomain:
                     nrpspksdomains_jgi.p_Fomfom1_1318723_NAD_binding_4.1"
                     /gene="jgi.p_Fomfom1_1318723"
                     /gene_functions="biosynthetic-additional
                     (rule-based-clusters) NAD_binding_4"
                     /gene_functions="biosynthetic-additional (smcogs)
                     SMCOG1010:NAD-dependent epimerase/dehydratase (Score: 77.8;
                     E-value: 1.6e-23)"
                     /gene_kind="biosynthetic-additional"
                     /phase="0"
                     /sec_met_domain="NAD_binding_4 (E-value: 1.6e-14, bitscore:
                     49.4, seeds: 102, tool: rule-based-clusters)"
                     /source="prediction"
                     /transl_table=1
                     /translation="MTISPWAVAALSLPVLIYLYVRVNDAKIARLAPEAVALSPERWTE
                     EDVKRVAGSPALTTSASLFTAGELPPRTGRRYIVTGGAGFLGGWIVLHLIARGEDPRRI
                     RIVDIRRPVRQDLLEGRATEVDLCQVDISDAAAVEAAFSKPWPNDDNADNDGPEPEVTV
                     FHTAAIIRFYERALSLQGYSDRVNVDGTKNVVAAARKIGAPTLVYTSSGSVSVHSTRFL
                     RWPWEGSPEFFVQVMTDDDALVPTRHEDFFSNYAVSKWKAEQFVRAADRSPSGKGVLRT
                     GCIRPGNGIYGPGGDLMLDAYIQHKNNPSWISDIMQSFIYVENCSVAHLRYEQRLIELQ
                     RGSSNPDIGGQSFIVTDAGAPPTNGEIYKGLNLLTNGEVTFMRLSPTAMLILAFLMEAY
                     YLARHALLRARPPISWLTRLVPALGGDIVFLQPSMWSLTQVHLIFDDTHARKSAEEGGL
                     GYNGHVTTLQGMCKTIIEHRKTGGRVQKRIIAGHQSPDHVFGLTRAEEVIEKLGVAGAV
                     VHKPEGPPVAELQY"
     aSDomain        complement(join(10347..10952,11066..11077))
                     /aSDomain="NAD_binding_4"
                     /aSTool="nrps_pks_domains"
                     /database="nrpspksdomains.hmm"
                     /detection="hmmscan"
                     /domain_id="nrpspksdomains_jgi.p_Fomfom1_1318723_NAD_bindin
                     g_4.1"
                     /evalue="9.90E-16"
                     /label="jgi.p_Fomfom1_1318723_NAD_binding_4.1"
                     /locus_tag="jgi.p_Fomfom1_1318723"
                     /protein_end="284"
                     /protein_start="78"
                     /score="49.4"
                     /tool="antismash"
                     /translation="VTGGAGFLGGWIVLHLIARGEDPRRIRIVDIRRPVRQDLLEGRAT
                     EVDLCQVDISDAAAVEAAFSKPWPNDDNADNDGPEPEVTVFHTAAIIRFYERALSLQGY
                     SDRVNVDGTKNVVAAARKIGAPTLVYTSSGSVSVHSTRFLRWPWEGSPEFFVQVMTDDD
                     ALVPTRHEDFFSNYAVSKWKAEQFVRAADRSPSGKGVLRTGCI"
     CDS_motif       complement(join(10905..10952,11066..11083))
                     /aSTool="nrps_pks_domains"
                     /database="abmotifs"
                     /detection="hmmscan"
                     /domain_id="nrpspksmotif_jgi.p_Fomfom1_1318723_0001"
                     /evalue="1.10E-02"
                     /label="PKSI-KR_m1"
                     /locus_tag="jgi.p_Fomfom1_1318723"
                     /protein_end="98"
                     /protein_start="76"
                     /score="8.5"
                     /tool="antismash"
                     /translation="YIVTGGAGFLGGWIVLHLIARG"
     exon            complement(11066..11311)
                     /ID="exon_10766_1"
                     /Parent="mRNA_10766"
                     /gene="jgi.p|Fomfom1|1318723"
                     /source="prediction"
     exon            complement(12218..12473)
                     /ID="exon_10767_5"
                     /Parent="mRNA_10767"
                     /gene="jgi.p|Fomfom1|1204982"
                     /source="prediction"
     gene            complement(12218..13386)
                     /ID="gene_10767"
                     /Name="jgi.p|Fomfom1|1204982"
                     /gene="gene1984657_1985826"
                     /portal_id="Fomfom1"
                     /proteinId="1204982"
                     /score="0"
                     /source="prediction"
                     /transcriptId="1205173"
     mRNA            complement(12218..13386)
                     /ID="mRNA_10767"
                     /Name="jgi.p|Fomfom1|1204982"
                     /Parent="gene_10767"
                     /gene="jgi.p|Fomfom1|1204982"
                     /proteinId="1204982"
                     /source="prediction"
                     /track="FilteredModels1"
                     /transcriptId="1205173"
     CDS             complement(join(12218..12473,12526..12650,12703..12786,
                     12839..13048,13111..13386))
                     /ID="CDS_10767"
                     /gene="jgi.p_Fomfom1_1204982"
                     /source="prediction"
                     /transl_table=1
                     /translation="MSSKRKWDQAAPEDGDGPSSKATKVEEGKTASEAAAAAAAIAAKI
                     AAQFASSGGPSIGGGSKDPHDGDFTHDIDINDVRNRYLLTKGSTQQQIHDETGASVSTK
                     GVWYPDRSKATEKDPPLYLHISATSPEMLKKAVDKVNDLINTDMGSLVEDKTSRVRERR
                     KWPEEKIPVGLDTIRNFNVRAKVVGPSGMFVKYIQQETGTRVQIKGLGSGFVDQETGHE
                     HDEPMFIHVTGPDEQQVQRAKALTEDLLEVVRGEHAKVKTLLQQQQMELHQAQVQYAAY
                     NTYSVCMLRSFSPSCQSYMACKLPLHHLGLYPSLV"
     exon            complement(12526..12650)
                     /ID="exon_10767_4"
                     /Parent="mRNA_10767"
                     /gene="jgi.p|Fomfom1|1204982"
                     /source="prediction"
     exon            complement(12703..12786)
                     /ID="exon_10767_3"
                     /Parent="mRNA_10767"
                     /gene="jgi.p|Fomfom1|1204982"
                     /source="prediction"
     exon            complement(12839..13048)
                     /ID="exon_10767_2"
                     /Parent="mRNA_10767"
                     /gene="jgi.p|Fomfom1|1204982"
                     /source="prediction"
     exon            complement(13111..13386)
                     /ID="exon_10767_1"
                     /Parent="mRNA_10767"
                     /gene="jgi.p|Fomfom1|1204982"
                     /source="prediction"
     five_prime_UTR  13570..13603
                     /ID="UTR5_10768"
                     /Parent="mRNA_10768"
                     /gene="jgi.p|Fomfom1|1287699"
                     /source="prediction"
     exon            13570..13697
                     /ID="exon_10768_1"
                     /Parent="mRNA_10768"
                     /gene="jgi.p|Fomfom1|1287699"
                     /source="prediction"
     gene            13570..16428
                     /ID="gene_10768"
                     /Name="jgi.p|Fomfom1|1287699"
                     /gene="gene1986009_1988868"
                     /portal_id="Fomfom1"
                     /proteinId="1287699"
                     /score="0"
                     /source="prediction"
                     /transcriptId="1287890"
     mRNA            13570..16428
                     /ID="mRNA_10768"
                     /Name="jgi.p|Fomfom1|1287699"
                     /Parent="gene_10768"
                     /gene="jgi.p|Fomfom1|1287699"
                     /proteinId="1287699"
                     /source="prediction"
                     /track="FilteredModels1"
                     /transcriptId="1287890"
     CDS             join(13604..13697,13777..14510,14570..16084)
                     /ID="CDS_10768"
                     /gene="jgi.p_Fomfom1_1287699"
                     /gene_functions="other (smcogs) SMCOG1122:ATP-dependent RNA
                     helicase (Score: 240; E-value: 8.1e-73)"
                     /gene_kind="other"
                     /source="prediction"
                     /transl_table=1
                     /translation="MAASLWSAFLGQGLRSSARACRCSQGTMGLYALRAGRLSSVRHNS
                     TATLLKDESPSSSPSPEREDPIPASEEKLEPNAGQPTFESLRDAVSPRTLKALIGEPFR
                     LKYMSPVQAEVLPLLPDLVKLTAPGEEPKGPRDLMVKARTGTGKTLAFLIPAVESRLNA
                     LRAHAEQVARDTENNSKTVLMRAVNKYAKENVGALIISPTRELATQIANEAIKLTQHHD
                     MFEVRLFVGGLPKRKQQREWNLGRRDIIVATPGRLLDFVETEPGFKEELQTTETFILDE
                     ADTLLEMGFREDIQAISEHLKSAPERQTFMFSATMSKPIQQVARAVLSPNHKFVNCVPD
                     DSAPTHSQIPQYYTAVPNASEQLPHLLRLIAEDQLENPGTSKVLIFLPTTRMVKLYSTL
                     MTQLGRSVLPAGERTRFAEMHSKKAMTSRMNTSDWFRRDTSGATVMLTSDVSARGVDYP
                     GVTRVIQVGVPANGDAYIHRVGRTGRGRNMASGRADLVLLPYELGFLSWNLTDVPIKEY
                     TTNQAKENVTQLAAKYEDDPKAFFPAVAAKRPTDRQYSSRRPPGFPPAVSARLEDIEKR
                     IEEQRPALDTEEINETMGSMLSFYSSNQDALRVQRNVIIAGVQEWAEALAGEPLRLRIP
                     REYANARAGSRRPENRRGGGNRDAPSWSGRGSTRAKEQRKWESRPTGSRSEDNENDGEF
                     DFDADISGSGRPRRGRSEDGERRSGGYGDRRFGGERRERRFDDSRGYDEGRRSGGDRRF
                     GGDRGGERRSSGDWGRFGERSRREPSE"
     exon            13777..14510
                     /ID="exon_10768_2"
                     /Parent="mRNA_10768"
                     /gene="jgi.p|Fomfom1|1287699"
                     /source="prediction"
     exon            14570..16133
                     /ID="exon_10768_3"
                     /Parent="mRNA_10768"
                     /gene="jgi.p|Fomfom1|1287699"
                     /source="prediction"
     three_prime_UTR 16085..16133
                     /ID="UTR3_10768"
                     /Parent="mRNA_10768"
                     /gene="jgi.p|Fomfom1|1287699"
                     /source="prediction"
     exon            16185..16428
                     /ID="exon_10768_4"
                     /Parent="mRNA_10768"
                     /gene="jgi.p|Fomfom1|1287699"
                     /source="prediction"
     three_prime_UTR 16185..16428
                     /ID="UTR3_10768"
                     /Parent="mRNA_10768"
                     /gene="jgi.p|Fomfom1|1287699"
                     /source="prediction"
     three_prime_UTR complement(16429..16548)
                     /ID="UTR3_10769"
                     /Parent="mRNA_10769"
                     /gene="jgi.p|Fomfom1|1287700"
                     /source="prediction"
     exon            complement(16429..16787)
                     /ID="exon_10769_12"
                     /Parent="mRNA_10769"
                     /gene="jgi.p|Fomfom1|1287700"
                     /source="prediction"
     gene            complement(16429..18994)
                     /ID="gene_10769"
                     /Name="jgi.p|Fomfom1|1287700"
                     /gene="gene1988868_1991434"
                     /portal_id="Fomfom1"
                     /proteinId="1287700"
                     /score="0"
                     /source="prediction"
                     /transcriptId="1287891"
     mRNA            complement(16429..18994)
                     /ID="mRNA_10769"
                     /Name="jgi.p|Fomfom1|1287700"
                     /Parent="gene_10769"
                     /gene="jgi.p|Fomfom1|1287700"
                     /proteinId="1287700"
                     /source="prediction"
                     /track="FilteredModels1"
                     /transcriptId="1287891"
     CDS             complement(join(16549..16787,16844..17092,17151..17226,
                     17281..17313,17363..17419,17468..17490,17544..17703,
                     17764..18183,18242..18275,18333..18715))
                     /ID="CDS_10769"
                     /gene="jgi.p_Fomfom1_1287700"
                     /source="prediction"
                     /transl_table=1
                     /translation="MRALEDGRAAEEFQLNEALVNSALAAGRFPKKVAVAQRKTSGTVG
                     RTDEDVVLDVLAAEISANKNAAVAQALQHADDSNMAASRQYAQKLAAAEKKYALDAEFA
                     RQLQEAIDNGDDDDDDLDMRDAESVLGQDAIESILASDMNAKGKGKPKKKGQAIPSYEP
                     GPTLKKEDGAPTPTCGICMETFQATHSPVAASRSANSSSRLQFGTYLPCPRSHGYCHSC
                     LNGYINSKLDPDGTGVGSQSNVVFPIRCPECSIAEWPDGIPNGIAERVLSEKGMNLWHH
                     QKLLDSLPKYYCPNPRCSALVQVDEDSEDPQAICPSCDEVICVPCRVLWHEDLTCEEYQ
                     ALPLDERSPDDQKALQLMKAKNWRRCPKCAIIVELTVGCNHMTCLCKTQFCFKCGALWN
                     AREGRCSRKPSCELWDEELLLEERERQREREHQARVQGQVQNRLVAPAPVRFDPLPPPP
                     PYHPVAVDDDIPDLSWMEDDDVLCKRHWFTSNMINSLICQYCDASLNSLADLRYHLTNV
                     RRHAVYACCGRFFKRDVDFERHQDADNLKYGWHIHTVRRD"
     exon            complement(16844..17092)
                     /ID="exon_10769_11"
                     /Parent="mRNA_10769"
                     /gene="jgi.p|Fomfom1|1287700"
                     /source="prediction"
     exon            complement(17151..17226)
                     /ID="exon_10769_10"
                     /Parent="mRNA_10769"
                     /gene="jgi.p|Fomfom1|1287700"
                     /source="prediction"
     exon            complement(17281..17313)
                     /ID="exon_10769_9"
                     /Parent="mRNA_10769"
                     /gene="jgi.p|Fomfom1|1287700"
                     /source="prediction"
     exon            complement(17363..17419)
                     /ID="exon_10769_8"
                     /Parent="mRNA_10769"
                     /gene="jgi.p|Fomfom1|1287700"
                     /source="prediction"
     exon            complement(17468..17490)
                     /ID="exon_10769_7"
                     /Parent="mRNA_10769"
                     /gene="jgi.p|Fomfom1|1287700"
                     /source="prediction"
     exon            complement(17544..17703)
                     /ID="exon_10769_6"
                     /Parent="mRNA_10769"
                     /gene="jgi.p|Fomfom1|1287700"
                     /source="prediction"
     exon            complement(17764..18183)
                     /ID="exon_10769_5"
                     /Parent="mRNA_10769"
                     /gene="jgi.p|Fomfom1|1287700"
                     /source="prediction"
     exon            complement(18242..18275)
                     /ID="exon_10769_4"
                     /Parent="mRNA_10769"
                     /gene="jgi.p|Fomfom1|1287700"
                     /source="prediction"
     exon            complement(18333..18753)
                     /ID="exon_10769_3"
                     /Parent="mRNA_10769"
                     /gene="jgi.p|Fomfom1|1287700"
                     /source="prediction"
     five_prime_UTR  complement(18716..18753)
                     /ID="UTR5_10769"
                     /Parent="mRNA_10769"
                     /gene="jgi.p|Fomfom1|1287700"
                     /source="prediction"
     exon            complement(18808..18831)
                     /ID="exon_10769_2"
                     /Parent="mRNA_10769"
                     /gene="jgi.p|Fomfom1|1287700"
                     /source="prediction"
     five_prime_UTR  complement(18808..18831)
                     /ID="UTR5_10769"
                     /Parent="mRNA_10769"
                     /gene="jgi.p|Fomfom1|1287700"
                     /source="prediction"
     exon            complement(18885..18994)
                     /ID="exon_10769_1"
                     /Parent="mRNA_10769"
                     /gene="jgi.p|Fomfom1|1287700"
                     /source="prediction"
     five_prime_UTR  complement(18885..18994)
                     /ID="UTR5_10769"
                     /Parent="mRNA_10769"
                     /gene="jgi.p|Fomfom1|1287700"
                     /source="prediction"
     exon            20001..21549
                     /ID="exon_10770_1"
                     /Parent="mRNA_10770"
                     /gene="jgi.p|Fomfom1|1205933"
                     /source="prediction"
     gene            20001..24559
                     /ID="gene_10770"
                     /Name="jgi.p|Fomfom1|1205933"
                     /gene="gene1992440_1996999"
                     /portal_id="Fomfom1"
                     /proteinId="1205933"
                     /score="0"
                     /source="prediction"
                     /transcriptId="1206124"
     mRNA            20001..24559
                     /ID="mRNA_10770"
                     /Name="jgi.p|Fomfom1|1205933"
                     /Parent="gene_10770"
                     /gene="jgi.p|Fomfom1|1205933"
                     /proteinId="1205933"
                     /source="prediction"
                     /track="FilteredModels1"
                     /transcriptId="1206124"
     CDS             join(20001..21549,21602..22594,22657..23486,23545..23875,
                     23967..24559)
                     /ID="CDS_10770"
                     /NRPS_PKS="Domain: AMP-binding (282-755). E-value: 1.6e-75.
                     Score: 246.1. Matches aSDomain:
                     nrpspksdomains_jgi.p_Fomfom1_1205933_AMP-binding.1"
                     /NRPS_PKS="Domain: PP-binding (892-959). E-value: 1e-17.
                     Score: 56.3. Matches aSDomain:
                     nrpspksdomains_jgi.p_Fomfom1_1205933_PP-binding.1"
                     /NRPS_PKS="Domain: TD (1025-1272). E-value: 9.7e-71. Score:
                     229.7. Matches aSDomain:
                     nrpspksdomains_jgi.p_Fomfom1_1205933_TD.1"
                     /gene="jgi.p_Fomfom1_1205933"
                     /gene_functions="biosynthetic (rule-based-clusters)
                     NRPS-like: AMP-binding"
                     /gene_functions="biosynthetic (rule-based-clusters)
                     NRPS-like: PP-binding"
                     /gene_functions="biosynthetic (rule-based-clusters)
                     NRPS-like: NAD_binding_4"
                     /gene_functions="biosynthetic-additional (smcogs)
                     SMCOG1010:NAD-dependent epimerase/dehydratase (Score: 81;
                     E-value: 1.8e-24)"
                     /gene_kind="biosynthetic"
                     /sec_met_domain="AMP-binding (E-value: 1.2e-99, bitscore:
                     329.4, seeds: 400, tool: rule-based-clusters)"
                     /sec_met_domain="PP-binding (E-value: 1.6e-16, bitscore:
                     56.3, seeds: 164, tool: rule-based-clusters)"
                     /sec_met_domain="NAD_binding_4 (E-value: 1.5e-68, bitscore:
                     226.3, seeds: 102, tool: rule-based-clusters)"
                     /source="prediction"
                     /transl_table=1
                     /translation="MAADRLARVVARLQNLPEISLPTDYPRPTGGNRLVEAAATAELSE
                     QTCTGLMKLALYNEVDDDPDDDSTDAGTPTPSAFHLLLAAFSVLLHRYTGDTDLLIGSS
                     SASARDPLVLRLAIGPEDPFWAVVRKVQQVEREAEADSVPYESIVRALGKDKTDTVEGS
                     RPLFRVRFFDETDSPQEHFLRTTSLTSDLTIFVTRQQESSRSSIAPHISLRILYNSLLF
                     TSARITTIVDQLSIFVRRVAANPLAPVGSVPLLTPAQRAKLPNPTADLNWCDFKGAIPH
                     IFSHNARQWPDCPCVIQCIPAPSLDELQEKRTFTYSHILHASNILAHHLLAGGLRREEI
                     VMVYAYRSVELVVAVMAVLKAGATFSVIDPAYPPLRQTIYLKVAQPRALVVLKGAGKIS
                     PPVRKFITSELQIRVEVPALELLANGQVVGGSHDEGSEDVLTPQLQLANTDPNVPLGPD
                     SVATLSFTSGSTGIPKGVKGRHYSLTHFFPWMGERFGIGEHSKFTMLSGIAHDPIQRDM
                     FTPLFFGASLYVPTADDIGTPGRLAEWMADNEVTVTHLTPAMGQLLSAQATHQIPSLRN
                     AFFVGDVLTKRDCLRLQSLAANVRIVNMYGTTETQRAVSYFLIPSVSEDATFLATQKDI
                     MPAGEGMIDVQLLVVNRNDRTVPCAVGEVGEIYVRSGGLAEGYSDPQATAEKFVTNWFC
                     ADAPPRPDAISDPPDGSPPGPEAQFWKGVRDRMYRSGDLGRYLPDGIVECTGRADDQVK
                     IRGFRIELGEIDTHLSQHPLVRENVTLVRRDKDEEKILVTYFVPVGGAALDEYVSDVGD
                     DEDKNLVSGMRKYRRLIKEIREYLKKKLPSYSVPTLFVPLKRMPLNPNGKIDKPALPFP
                     DTAQAAPSEPARGGPTASPTEEAIRAIWARILPNAPSPLPLDESFFDLGGHSILATRLI
                     FEIRKAFLVDAPLGLVFDKPTIAALADAVEQMRNADLGLAGANLAGPTSPTSTAADSAA
                     RAAKKVEYSEDYEKLLTELQPSYASAPKDYSERALTVFLTGATGFLGAFILRDLLQHTE
                     RVKRVICLVRAPDDSKAVERLRDAAVGRGVWDEDWAKSGRVEVVRGDLDRPRFGLDNAA
                     WTRVAGEADAIIHNGALVHWVYPYEKLRSANVLGTLTAVDLAATGKPKLFVFVSSTSAI
                     DTEYYVQLSDSLGAVPESDDLEGARTALKTGYGQSKWVSEKLLFEAGKRGLRGHIIRPG
                     YVVGDTGSAVTNTDDFLWRLVKGCIQLGLVPDINNTVNMVPVDHVARCCALAAVSPLPP
                     PQDSLSVLHVAAAPRPTFNDFLGALSRYGYATERCDYLVWRRQLERHVMEVQDNALFPL
                     LHFVLDDLPTSTKAPELDDANMRALLVPHVVSEGANGTVDEQLMGKYLAWLVDAEFLPR
                     PAVAEAEKKLPQLVHAPGTIVMAVGRSGV"
     aSDomain        join(20847..21549,21602..22317)
                     /aSDomain="AMP-binding"
                     /aSTool="nrps_pks_domains"
                     /database="nrpspksdomains.hmm"
                     /detection="hmmscan"
                     /domain_id="nrpspksdomains_jgi.p_Fomfom1_1205933_AMP-bindin
                     g.1"
                     /evalue="1.60E-75"
                     /label="jgi.p_Fomfom1_1205933_AMP-binding.1"
                     /locus_tag="jgi.p_Fomfom1_1205933"
                     /protein_end="755"
                     /protein_start="282"
                     /score="246.1"
                     /specificity="substrate consensus: Aad"
                     /tool="antismash"
                     /translation="FSHNARQWPDCPCVIQCIPAPSLDELQEKRTFTYSHILHASNILA
                     HHLLAGGLRREEIVMVYAYRSVELVVAVMAVLKAGATFSVIDPAYPPLRQTIYLKVAQP
                     RALVVLKGAGKISPPVRKFITSELQIRVEVPALELLANGQVVGGSHDEGSEDVLTPQLQ
                     LANTDPNVPLGPDSVATLSFTSGSTGIPKGVKGRHYSLTHFFPWMGERFGIGEHSKFTM
                     LSGIAHDPIQRDMFTPLFFGASLYVPTADDIGTPGRLAEWMADNEVTVTHLTPAMGQLL
                     SAQATHQIPSLRNAFFVGDVLTKRDCLRLQSLAANVRIVNMYGTTETQRAVSYFLIPSV
                     SEDATFLATQKDIMPAGEGMIDVQLLVVNRNDRTVPCAVGEVGEIYVRSGGLAEGYSDP
                     QATAEKFVTNWFCADAPPRPDAISDPPDGSPPGPEAQFWKGVRDRMYRSGDLGRYLPDG
                     IVECTGRADDQVKIR"
     aSModule        20847..24079
                     /complete
                     /domains="nrpspksdomains_jgi.p_Fomfom1_1205933_AMP-binding.
                     1"
                     /domains="nrpspksdomains_jgi.p_Fomfom1_1205933_PP-binding.1
                     "
                     /domains="nrpspksdomains_jgi.p_Fomfom1_1205933_TD.1"
                     /final_module
                     /locus_tags="jgi.p_Fomfom1_1205933"
                     /monomer_pairings="Aad -> Aad"
                     /starter_module
                     /tool="antismash"
                     /type="nrps"
     CDS_motif       21384..21437
                     /aSTool="nrps_pks_domains"
                     /database="abmotifs"
                     /detection="hmmscan"
                     /domain_id="nrpspksmotif_jgi.p_Fomfom1_1205933_0001"
                     /evalue="1.50E-04"
                     /label="NRPS-A_a3"
                     /locus_tag="jgi.p_Fomfom1_1205933"
                     /protein_end="479"
                     /protein_start="461"
                     /score="14.7"
                     /tool="antismash"
                     /translation="TLSFTSGSTGIPKGVKGR"
     exon            21602..22594
                     /ID="exon_10770_2"
                     /Parent="mRNA_10770"
                     /gene="jgi.p|Fomfom1|1205933"
                     /source="prediction"
     CDS_motif       22033..22116
                     /aSTool="nrps_pks_domains"
                     /database="abmotifs"
                     /detection="hmmscan"
                     /domain_id="nrpspksmotif_jgi.p_Fomfom1_1205933_0002"
                     /evalue="7.40E-08"
                     /label="NRPS-A_a6"
                     /locus_tag="jgi.p_Fomfom1_1205933"
                     /protein_end="688"
                     /protein_start="660"
                     /score="24.7"
                     /tool="antismash"
                     /translation="VGEVGEIYVRSGGLAEGYSDPQATAEKF"
     CDS_motif       22282..22344
                     /aSTool="nrps_pks_domains"
                     /database="abmotifs"
                     /detection="hmmscan"
                     /domain_id="nrpspksmotif_jgi.p_Fomfom1_1205933_0003"
                     /evalue="8.20E-12"
                     /label="NRPS-A_a8"
                     /locus_tag="jgi.p_Fomfom1_1205933"
                     /protein_end="764"
                     /protein_start="743"
                     /score="37.0"
                     /tool="antismash"
                     /translation="CTGRADDQVKIRGFRIELGEI"
     exon            22657..23486
                     /ID="exon_10770_3"
                     /Parent="mRNA_10770"
                     /gene="jgi.p|Fomfom1|1205933"
                     /source="prediction"
     aSDomain        22791..22991
                     /aSDomain="PP-binding"
                     /aSTool="nrps_pks_domains"
                     /database="nrpspksdomains.hmm"
                     /detection="hmmscan"
                     /domain_id="nrpspksdomains_jgi.p_Fomfom1_1205933_PP-binding
                     .1"
                     /evalue="1.00E-17"
                     /label="jgi.p_Fomfom1_1205933_PP-binding.1"
                     /locus_tag="jgi.p_Fomfom1_1205933"
                     /protein_end="959"
                     /protein_start="892"
                     /score="56.3"
                     /tool="antismash"
                     /translation="EAIRAIWARILPNAPSPLPLDESFFDLGGHSILATRLIFEIRKAF
                     LVDAPLGLVFDKPTIAALADAV"
     aSDomain        join(23190..23486,23545..23875,23967..24079)
                     /aSDomain="TD"
                     /aSTool="nrps_pks_domains"
                     /database="nrpspksdomains.hmm"
                     /detection="hmmscan"
                     /domain_id="nrpspksdomains_jgi.p_Fomfom1_1205933_TD.1"
                     /evalue="9.70E-71"
                     /label="jgi.p_Fomfom1_1205933_TD.1"
                     /locus_tag="jgi.p_Fomfom1_1205933"
                     /protein_end="1272"
                     /protein_start="1025"
                     /score="229.7"
                     /tool="antismash"
                     /translation="VFLTGATGFLGAFILRDLLQHTERVKRVICLVRAPDDSKAVERLR
                     DAAVGRGVWDEDWAKSGRVEVVRGDLDRPRFGLDNAAWTRVAGEADAIIHNGALVHWVY
                     PYEKLRSANVLGTLTAVDLAATGKPKLFVFVSSTSAIDTEYYVQLSDSLGAVPESDDLE
                     GARTALKTGYGQSKWVSEKLLFEAGKRGLRGHIIRPGYVVGDTGSAVTNTDDFLWRLVK
                     GCIQLGLVPDINNTVNMVPVDHVAR"
     exon            23545..23875
                     /ID="exon_10770_4"
                     /Parent="mRNA_10770"
                     /gene="jgi.p|Fomfom1|1205933"
                     /source="prediction"
     exon            23967..24559
                     /ID="exon_10770_5"
                     /Parent="mRNA_10770"
                     /gene="jgi.p|Fomfom1|1205933"
                     /source="prediction"
     exon            26654..26733
                     /ID="exon_10771_1"
                     /Parent="mRNA_10771"
                     /gene="jgi.p|Fomfom1|1371152"
                     /source="prediction"
     gene            26654..29094
                     /ID="gene_10771"
                     /Name="jgi.p|Fomfom1|1371152"
                     /gene="gene1999093_2001534"
                     /portal_id="Fomfom1"
                     /proteinId="1371152"
                     /score="0"
                     /source="prediction"
                     /transcriptId="1371343"
     mRNA            26654..29094
                     /ID="mRNA_10771"
                     /Name="jgi.p|Fomfom1|1371152"
                     /Parent="gene_10771"
                     /gene="jgi.p|Fomfom1|1371152"
                     /proteinId="1371152"
                     /source="prediction"
                     /track="FilteredModels1"
                     /transcriptId="1371343"
     CDS             join(26654..26733,26801..26893,26961..27067,27278..27317,
                     27373..27445,27506..27539,27598..27611,27676..27683,
                     27735..27857,27916..27936,28001..28041,28097..28149,
                     28209..28216,28305..28366,28505..29094)
                     /ID="CDS_10771"
                     /gene="jgi.p_Fomfom1_1371152"
                     /source="prediction"
                     /transl_table=1
                     /translation="MDPLGQPHRITATTFLRVISLSIAFYDYVLTLPAEWRFYRSQRSW
                     RLSPGCILFIAIRYSSVAVLLLSNIGYFGEFFTPEACRRYYMAPPVFKVIQAMISQLIL
                     GIRTINISRRSPAVTWAVIVVYILISAGECFLNLWNRVPVQARYKNCAAGNASLTVWPF
                     YILAMVYDMFTLGISTFYLIGFGPNNGKMARIVKIMLTDGLVYFVALTAVNIVNLILYR
                     STDSLSQSSGVSLGYALTWIMSQRLLIHLRDAAAAHNRSITTQVVVSRQLASAVSISRA
                     MRSQFTDTKDRNQLSSAFDIDWSLTSASAHEPASFALSRPRTKREGKRGKKRETDKRGE
                     ESGRGATVREWEVERTKAGEGSADRDADAGALEAGCPRGERHRHRARRDDSIDEEDEDE
                     QQFELSVQVQVEEIVTVEYDPEAYTRESYRQPRVMWKHNNGQGRGAAGT"
     exon            26801..26893
                     /ID="exon_10771_2"
                     /Parent="mRNA_10771"
                     /gene="jgi.p|Fomfom1|1371152"
                     /source="prediction"
     exon            26961..27067
                     /ID="exon_10771_3"
                     /Parent="mRNA_10771"
                     /gene="jgi.p|Fomfom1|1371152"
                     /source="prediction"
     exon            27278..27317
                     /ID="exon_10771_4"
                     /Parent="mRNA_10771"
                     /gene="jgi.p|Fomfom1|1371152"
                     /source="prediction"
     exon            27373..27445
                     /ID="exon_10771_5"
                     /Parent="mRNA_10771"
                     /gene="jgi.p|Fomfom1|1371152"
                     /source="prediction"
     exon            27506..27539
                     /ID="exon_10771_6"
                     /Parent="mRNA_10771"
                     /gene="jgi.p|Fomfom1|1371152"
                     /source="prediction"
     exon            27598..27611
                     /ID="exon_10771_7"
                     /Parent="mRNA_10771"
                     /gene="jgi.p|Fomfom1|1371152"
                     /source="prediction"
     exon            27676..27683
                     /ID="exon_10771_8"
                     /Parent="mRNA_10771"
                     /gene="jgi.p|Fomfom1|1371152"
                     /source="prediction"
     exon            27735..27857
                     /ID="exon_10771_9"
                     /Parent="mRNA_10771"
                     /gene="jgi.p|Fomfom1|1371152"
                     /source="prediction"
     exon            27916..27936
                     /ID="exon_10771_10"
                     /Parent="mRNA_10771"
                     /gene="jgi.p|Fomfom1|1371152"
                     /source="prediction"
     exon            28001..28041
                     /ID="exon_10771_11"
                     /Parent="mRNA_10771"
                     /gene="jgi.p|Fomfom1|1371152"
                     /source="prediction"
     exon            28097..28149
                     /ID="exon_10771_12"
                     /Parent="mRNA_10771"
                     /gene="jgi.p|Fomfom1|1371152"
                     /source="prediction"
     exon            28209..28216
                     /ID="exon_10771_13"
                     /Parent="mRNA_10771"
                     /gene="jgi.p|Fomfom1|1371152"
                     /source="prediction"
     exon            28305..28366
                     /ID="exon_10771_14"
                     /Parent="mRNA_10771"
                     /gene="jgi.p|Fomfom1|1371152"
                     /source="prediction"
     exon            28505..29094
                     /ID="exon_10771_15"
                     /Parent="mRNA_10771"
                     /gene="jgi.p|Fomfom1|1371152"
                     /source="prediction"
     five_prime_UTR  28692..29062
                     /ID="UTR5_10772"
                     /Parent="mRNA_10772"
                     /gene="jgi.p|Fomfom1|1046458"
                     /source="prediction"
     exon            28692..29218
                     /ID="exon_10772_1"
                     /Parent="mRNA_10772"
                     /gene="jgi.p|Fomfom1|1046458"
                     /source="prediction"
     gene            28692..30002
                     /ID="gene_10772"
                     /Name="jgi.p|Fomfom1|1046458"
                     /gene="gene2001131_2002442"
                     /portal_id="Fomfom1"
                     /proteinId="1046458"
                     /score="0"
                     /source="prediction"
                     /transcriptId="1046458"
     mRNA            28692..30002
                     /ID="mRNA_10772"
                     /Name="jgi.p|Fomfom1|1046458"
                     /Parent="gene_10772"
                     /gene="jgi.p|Fomfom1|1046458"
                     /proteinId="1046458"
                     /source="prediction"
                     /track="FilteredModels1"
                     /transcriptId="1046458"
     CDS             join(29063..29218,29293..29820)
                     /ID="CDS_10772"
                     /gene="jgi.p_Fomfom1_1046458"
                     /phase="0"
                     /source="prediction"
                     /transl_table=1
                     /translation="MGRAEVRRGRECRAYVVAALCPYLPLPLSLLSVTWAVVGLLCFPF
                     TWVFVNQAHLRPCIRRVPSAQFSRSVLYPLTCSLSTVPTAWPRKSLHPVVLLHASSCLH
                     LAPHIHTYTHPTHLRISFPHIAHRQHCLLSPRFPCLWHRTRRCPALPSGFWIIVFTGPS
                     LVHVLTTSSQLPLPKLHNAHTLSFPHTLSTTPDGRLSCPVHACNRRCCNQGCTTMYPTP
                     PRSLP"
     exon            29293..30002
                     /ID="exon_10772_2"
                     /Parent="mRNA_10772"
                     /gene="jgi.p|Fomfom1|1046458"
                     /source="prediction"
     three_prime_UTR 29821..30002
                     /ID="UTR3_10772"
                     /Parent="mRNA_10772"
                     /gene="jgi.p|Fomfom1|1046458"
                     /source="prediction"
     exon            complement(30073..30578)
                     /ID="exon_10773_15"
                     /Parent="mRNA_10773"
                     /gene="jgi.p|Fomfom1|1371153"
                     /source="prediction"
     gene            complement(30073..33603)
                     /ID="gene_10773"
                     /Name="jgi.p|Fomfom1|1371153"
                     /gene="gene2002512_2006043"
                     /portal_id="Fomfom1"
                     /proteinId="1371153"
                     /score="0"
                     /source="prediction"
                     /transcriptId="1371344"
     mRNA            complement(30073..33603)
                     /ID="mRNA_10773"
                     /Name="jgi.p|Fomfom1|1371153"
                     /Parent="gene_10773"
                     /gene="jgi.p|Fomfom1|1371153"
                     /proteinId="1371153"
                     /source="prediction"
                     /track="FilteredModels1"
                     /transcriptId="1371344"
     CDS             complement(join(30073..30578,30665..30806,30862..30978,
                     31034..31398,31457..31793,31856..31986,32042..32161,
                     32221..32339,32396..32646,32707..32852,32909..32989,
                     33046..33243,33298..33323,33375..33476,33530..33603))
                     /ID="CDS_10773"
                     /gene="jgi.p_Fomfom1_1371153"
                     /source="prediction"
                     /transl_table=1
                     /translation="MGRLNFDIDEDELLKAYKLSSISATRWEEVDQETDNVAPGMTGPS
                     ETDIDPLGLGATVDLKSLDSETKAVVLITSKSFNPKTFLSVVHPNATYQDLSAGISHLR
                     ASLDSRSEAIRVLVEESFDRFVAVKASTDALYAEMKEGILAEQTDYASRPLKDHLKAGA
                     QKADQVFLPVLENAMKAQKLRTTLGVFERSKFFFNLPSSIVECIEAGRYEAAMRDYKKG
                     KLLLETRPNQLLPVGAAKDGQSAESAQQQQKRILDKVWATVEKVMSQMRNELLAKLQEP
                     SRSVEEQEKTIEILYEFSNSDEPAWTYFDSQHKHIMQHMRDTYNSAVKTVGALNEKAAP
                     SGPDAASLNRELAEQLQICVQAIEAKQSDAVIPQSGGHETWEAIQTMVKNVSEAMLTPL
                     PNFWRISKSFMEGRYKKSAASSSRRSPTQCRTMALDIIKLYIALLSEFFMFSDMAVMSP
                     GRNTAPPLFPNSSNSLTMAHHLMKILGEIQDSVNDVTGMEIHGEATSSLKLLLESARWK
                     FEDLLVTAWLRDANVFYHLENWVGSTIDPYTTVYLSQIRAFQKHITTAAFKVAGGVDLS
                     SSSSSSSRARAQNPIANEFVTKITKAFLDSLYAFLDGLVHLASDESPTTENGARSSMPA
                     VPGTNPLELVKIEEADTRVLLVVSNFGHLMRALIPNMTAELETALNISISNEKRTLMTV
                     VQELDKTLFESYFKPKSAALTAIVRNGILDPQMDWYETPPPKEIRPYVYETLMYLVGVH
                     AQVCAAAAPLLERTLNALVEDVAEEALRCFRQVKRFGMGGMLRATLEIEFMHQTLSRYV
                     TPSADKTLSSLYTEISRAYAKRPGDENLQSHLDGVKKTLADARRATGIEFLCFRQTKDR
                     SKDKSKAVAEANAGGGESRTRERERRRERLREG"
     exon            complement(30665..30806)
                     /ID="exon_10773_14"
                     /Parent="mRNA_10773"
                     /gene="jgi.p|Fomfom1|1371153"
                     /source="prediction"
     exon            complement(30862..30978)
                     /ID="exon_10773_13"
                     /Parent="mRNA_10773"
                     /gene="jgi.p|Fomfom1|1371153"
                     /source="prediction"
     exon            complement(31034..31398)
                     /ID="exon_10773_12"
                     /Parent="mRNA_10773"
                     /gene="jgi.p|Fomfom1|1371153"
                     /source="prediction"
     exon            complement(31457..31793)
                     /ID="exon_10773_11"
                     /Parent="mRNA_10773"
                     /gene="jgi.p|Fomfom1|1371153"
                     /source="prediction"
     exon            complement(31856..31986)
                     /ID="exon_10773_10"
                     /Parent="mRNA_10773"
                     /gene="jgi.p|Fomfom1|1371153"
                     /source="prediction"
     exon            complement(32042..32161)
                     /ID="exon_10773_9"
                     /Parent="mRNA_10773"
                     /gene="jgi.p|Fomfom1|1371153"
                     /source="prediction"
     exon            complement(32221..32339)
                     /ID="exon_10773_8"
                     /Parent="mRNA_10773"
                     /gene="jgi.p|Fomfom1|1371153"
                     /source="prediction"
     exon            complement(32396..32646)
                     /ID="exon_10773_7"
                     /Parent="mRNA_10773"
                     /gene="jgi.p|Fomfom1|1371153"
                     /source="prediction"
     exon            complement(32707..32852)
                     /ID="exon_10773_6"
                     /Parent="mRNA_10773"
                     /gene="jgi.p|Fomfom1|1371153"
                     /source="prediction"
     exon            complement(32909..32989)
                     /ID="exon_10773_5"
                     /Parent="mRNA_10773"
                     /gene="jgi.p|Fomfom1|1371153"
                     /source="prediction"
     exon            complement(33046..33243)
                     /ID="exon_10773_4"
                     /Parent="mRNA_10773"
                     /gene="jgi.p|Fomfom1|1371153"
                     /source="prediction"
     exon            complement(33298..33323)
                     /ID="exon_10773_3"
                     /Parent="mRNA_10773"
                     /gene="jgi.p|Fomfom1|1371153"
                     /source="prediction"
     exon            complement(33375..33476)
                     /ID="exon_10773_2"
                     /Parent="mRNA_10773"
                     /gene="jgi.p|Fomfom1|1371153"
                     /source="prediction"
     exon            complement(33530..33603)
                     /ID="exon_10773_1"
                     /Parent="mRNA_10773"
                     /gene="jgi.p|Fomfom1|1371153"
                     /source="prediction"
     exon            34060..34336
                     /ID="exon_10774_1"
                     /Parent="mRNA_10774"
                     /gene="jgi.p|Fomfom1|1220113"
                     /source="prediction"
     gene            34060..35454
                     /ID="gene_10774"
                     /Name="jgi.p|Fomfom1|1220113"
                     /gene="gene2006499_2007894"
                     /portal_id="Fomfom1"
                     /proteinId="1220113"
                     /score="0"
                     /source="prediction"
                     /transcriptId="1220304"
     mRNA            34060..35454
                     /ID="mRNA_10774"
                     /Name="jgi.p|Fomfom1|1220113"
                     /Parent="gene_10774"
                     /gene="jgi.p|Fomfom1|1220113"
                     /proteinId="1220113"
                     /source="prediction"
                     /track="FilteredModels1"
                     /transcriptId="1220304"
     CDS             join(34060..34336,34396..34598,34653..34999,35056..35177,
                     35230..35257,35313..35454)
                     /ID="CDS_10774"
                     /gene="jgi.p_Fomfom1_1220113"
                     /source="prediction"
                     /transl_table=1
                     /translation="MSKRIRIFAAEDLAQHASPSSCWVTRNGRVYDVTSFLADHPGGDD
                     LILNYGGKDIGAVMKDPAEHEHSDSAYDMLEEFMIGRIVQGESLVSEDWEATDDFEPDE
                     TDTSADFERNQFLDLRRPLLLQVWRANFSKSYYLQQVHQPRHVPESPRLFGPWYLEIFT
                     RTAWYVVPIVWLPIAAYLFVRSLVQFSLGSHSLPPFLVDPAAPLQALAAGRISLAALAY
                     AVPAFFLGNIVWTILEYVFHRFLFHIDALLPDHPAGLTLHFLMHGIHHYLPMDRLRLVM
                     PPVLFTFLSTPMTQLAHLLFPTAMANAVIAGAFVFYVLYDVMHYALHHTRLPAYVNEMK
                     KYHLAHHYKNFDLGFGVTSKIWDYVFNTVLVA"
     exon            34396..34598
                     /ID="exon_10774_2"
                     /Parent="mRNA_10774"
                     /gene="jgi.p|Fomfom1|1220113"
                     /source="prediction"
     exon            34653..34999
                     /ID="exon_10774_3"
                     /Parent="mRNA_10774"
                     /gene="jgi.p|Fomfom1|1220113"
                     /source="prediction"
     exon            35056..35177
                     /ID="exon_10774_4"
                     /Parent="mRNA_10774"
                     /gene="jgi.p|Fomfom1|1220113"
                     /source="prediction"
     exon            35230..35257
                     /ID="exon_10774_5"
                     /Parent="mRNA_10774"
                     /gene="jgi.p|Fomfom1|1220113"
                     /source="prediction"
     exon            35313..35454
                     /ID="exon_10774_6"
                     /Parent="mRNA_10774"
                     /gene="jgi.p|Fomfom1|1220113"
                     /source="prediction"
     five_prime_UTR  36316..36455
                     /ID="UTR5_10775"
                     /Parent="mRNA_10775"
                     /gene="jgi.p|Fomfom1|1046328"
                     /source="prediction"
     exon            36316..36540
                     /ID="exon_10775_1"
                     /Parent="mRNA_10775"
                     /gene="jgi.p|Fomfom1|1046328"
                     /source="prediction"
     gene            36316..38327
                     /ID="gene_10775"
                     /Name="jgi.p|Fomfom1|1046328"
                     /gene="gene2008755_2010767"
                     /portal_id="Fomfom1"
                     /proteinId="1046328"
                     /score="0"
                     /source="prediction"
                     /transcriptId="1046328"
     mRNA            36316..38327
                     /ID="mRNA_10775"
                     /Name="jgi.p|Fomfom1|1046328"
                     /Parent="gene_10775"
                     /gene="jgi.p|Fomfom1|1046328"
                     /proteinId="1046328"
                     /source="prediction"
                     /track="FilteredModels1"
                     /transcriptId="1046328"
     CDS             join(36456..36540,36605..36615,36681..36738,36794..37230,
                     37306..37403,37462..37545,37602..37763,37827..38002,
                     38072..38211)
                     /ID="CDS_10775"
                     /gene="jgi.p_Fomfom1_1046328"
                     /source="prediction"
                     /transl_table=1
                     /translation="MHSFAGLFVAVALALTACAQTQAPVWGQCGGSGWTGATSCATGSV
                     YTALNDAYSQCVPGAATTAPSSPSTTASAPEPSSSCATPAASAGQLRFAGVNIAGFDFG
                     CSTDGTCSASGAWPPLTQYYGNDGEGQMQHFVKDDGFNVFRLPVGWQFLTNEVIGGDIN
                     EDNFVKYDALVQACLNTGASCIIDLHNYARYNTKIIGQGGPSNDQFAAIWSSIASRYAD
                     NSRIIFGVMNEPHDLPDINLWAESVQAAVTAIRKAGATSQLILLPGNDYTSAETFISNG
                     SADALNKVKNPDGSITGLIFDVHKYLDSDNSGTHEDCVKNNIDNAFGPLAEWLRCNGRQ
                     AFNTETGGGNVASCEQFLCEQIAFQETNSDVFLGYVGWAAGNFYQGYVLGEVPTYSNGQ
                     WTDTPLVSACLAPNSRK"
     exon            36605..36615
                     /ID="exon_10775_2"
                     /Parent="mRNA_10775"
                     /gene="jgi.p|Fomfom1|1046328"
                     /source="prediction"
     exon            36681..36738
                     /ID="exon_10775_3"
                     /Parent="mRNA_10775"
                     /gene="jgi.p|Fomfom1|1046328"
                     /source="prediction"
     exon            36794..37230
                     /ID="exon_10775_4"
                     /Parent="mRNA_10775"
                     /gene="jgi.p|Fomfom1|1046328"
                     /source="prediction"
     exon            37306..37403
                     /ID="exon_10775_5"
                     /Parent="mRNA_10775"
                     /gene="jgi.p|Fomfom1|1046328"
                     /source="prediction"
     exon            37462..37545
                     /ID="exon_10775_6"
                     /Parent="mRNA_10775"
                     /gene="jgi.p|Fomfom1|1046328"
                     /source="prediction"
     exon            37602..37763
                     /ID="exon_10775_7"
                     /Parent="mRNA_10775"
                     /gene="jgi.p|Fomfom1|1046328"
                     /source="prediction"
     exon            37827..38002
                     /ID="exon_10775_8"
                     /Parent="mRNA_10775"
                     /gene="jgi.p|Fomfom1|1046328"
                     /source="prediction"
     exon            38072..38327
                     /ID="exon_10775_9"
                     /Parent="mRNA_10775"
                     /gene="jgi.p|Fomfom1|1046328"
                     /source="prediction"
     three_prime_UTR 38212..38327
                     /ID="UTR3_10775"
                     /Parent="mRNA_10775"
                     /gene="jgi.p|Fomfom1|1046328"
                     /source="prediction"
     five_prime_UTR  38652..38767
                     /ID="UTR5_10776"
                     /Parent="mRNA_10776"
                     /gene="jgi.p|Fomfom1|1431988"
                     /source="prediction"
     exon            38652..39244
                     /ID="exon_10776_1"
                     /Parent="mRNA_10776"
                     /gene="jgi.p|Fomfom1|1431988"
                     /source="prediction"
     gene            38652..40642
                     /ID="gene_10776"
                     /Name="jgi.p|Fomfom1|1431988"
                     /gene="gene2011091_2013082"
                     /portal_id="Fomfom1"
                     /proteinId="1431988"
                     /score="0"
                     /source="prediction"
                     /transcriptId="1432179"
     mRNA            38652..40642
                     /ID="mRNA_10776"
                     /Name="jgi.p|Fomfom1|1431988"
                     /Parent="gene_10776"
                     /gene="jgi.p|Fomfom1|1431988"
                     /proteinId="1431988"
                     /source="prediction"
                     /track="FilteredModels1"
                     /transcriptId="1432179"
     CDS             join(38768..39244,39269..40174,40228..40245)
                     /ID="CDS_10776"
                     /gene="jgi.p_Fomfom1_1431988"
                     /phase="0"
                     /source="prediction"
                     /transl_table=1
                     /translation="MLAEAKKEAGDSDTLIIPIPEPSDILDPLLRFAYPIPDPVMNDLR
                     DISIVLAMALEYQMEEAISLLKELLCAYIPSDPLRVWAIACLLRLEDEARAAADSLLGR
                     DLPDNAPREFEELSAGNVYRLASYHKCNGNVEDAFLFWGTGPLPADAAQAEEDRKKVTC
                     LAYDLLPYADIICRSSDGKDFHAHKVMLSMVSPVLRDQIARLSATETSSSAMGSQANLP
                     ILVMDEPGNILESILALCYASDKCDRPVRCFDLHLGVTFMLMVCARKYKMNEVLDLLGI
                     CAFGSSLRDRPLASYLLASKLKFKDFVKRAVQEIREDLLEHGHVPEMENTHGNFYYRLL
                     INRRRLTAAASRWGKAGATRAKPRSAAGKNPRTPSVVEENARLSSASSCAWLAGLLKET
                     RDGLRNLKNTGSFYRLDRDVVQLMNESLDRRVWCQPCEGNVRAMIEMKEIWNEAYDTIR
                     EHDKLTQV"
     exon            39269..40174
                     /ID="exon_10776_2"
                     /Parent="mRNA_10776"
                     /gene="jgi.p|Fomfom1|1431988"
                     /source="prediction"
     exon            40228..40473
                     /ID="exon_10776_3"
                     /Parent="mRNA_10776"
                     /gene="jgi.p|Fomfom1|1431988"
                     /source="prediction"
     three_prime_UTR 40246..40473
                     /ID="UTR3_10776"
                     /Parent="mRNA_10776"
                     /gene="jgi.p|Fomfom1|1431988"
                     /source="prediction"
     exon            40529..40642
                     /ID="exon_10776_4"
                     /Parent="mRNA_10776"
                     /gene="jgi.p|Fomfom1|1431988"
                     /source="prediction"
     three_prime_UTR 40529..40642
                     /ID="UTR3_10776"
                     /Parent="mRNA_10776"
                     /gene="jgi.p|Fomfom1|1431988"
                     /source="prediction"
     five_prime_UTR  40563..40821
                     /ID="UTR5_10777"
                     /Parent="mRNA_10777"
                     /gene="jgi.p|Fomfom1|1287764"
                     /source="prediction"
     exon            40563..41392
                     /ID="exon_10777_1"
                     /Parent="mRNA_10777"
                     /gene="jgi.p|Fomfom1|1287764"
                     /source="prediction"
     gene            40563..42398
                     /ID="gene_10777"
                     /Name="jgi.p|Fomfom1|1287764"
                     /gene="gene2013002_2014838"
                     /portal_id="Fomfom1"
                     /proteinId="1287764"
                     /score="0"
                     /source="prediction"
                     /transcriptId="1287955"
     mRNA            40563..42398
                     /ID="mRNA_10777"
                     /Name="jgi.p|Fomfom1|1287764"
                     /Parent="gene_10777"
                     /gene="jgi.p|Fomfom1|1287764"
                     /proteinId="1287764"
                     /source="prediction"
                     /track="FilteredModels1"
                     /transcriptId="1287955"
     CDS             join(40822..41392,41574..42238)
                     /ID="CDS_10777"
                     /gene="jgi.p_Fomfom1_1287764"
                     /source="prediction"
                     /transl_table=1
                     /translation="MRTTVLHTAALIATLASVPSAHAWGAAGHEIVATIAQIHLPKPVL
                     SLVCDIIHPSLNLSEPAPVSSVDAYPPCHLASIAAWADTIRMKPQYRYTAPLHYVNAVD
                     DAPPDACAFPGAHGWQGRPAGNVLAALGNVTAVLREFVQGEKSVDAAEEALKFLVHWMG
                     DMHQPLHMSGREKGGNGARVAWNGRVTNLHSVWDGLLIAQSLRQTPRNYSIPLTGSAGV
                     FVEPHLRGAIYDPYIRRIMHEGLSPGGRLDEESRTWLDCPKPTSATVRPIQFGFTKRVQ
                     ALFALDIPAALGLTTQPGTEMGWDDDVLCPFAWGKPIHELNCELPVWPHELDTSGSHPS
                     DGERETDDIPDIDLQASGRPRHPELVELDTPEYAGKVAKEWVVERLLATAGVRLAGILT
                     DVFADAAGELYT"
     exon            41574..42398
                     /ID="exon_10777_2"
                     /Parent="mRNA_10777"
                     /gene="jgi.p|Fomfom1|1287764"
                     /source="prediction"
     three_prime_UTR 42239..42398
                     /ID="UTR3_10777"
                     /Parent="mRNA_10777"
                     /gene="jgi.p|Fomfom1|1287764"
                     /source="prediction"
     five_prime_UTR  42489..42534
                     /ID="UTR5_10778"
                     /Parent="mRNA_10778"
                     /gene="jgi.p|Fomfom1|1287766"
                     /source="prediction"
     exon            42489..43356
                     /ID="exon_10778_1"
                     /Parent="mRNA_10778"
                     /gene="jgi.p|Fomfom1|1287766"
                     /source="prediction"
ORIGIN
        1 tgtactcggc gaagccaccg tccaaggtca caccgcgagc attgaagttc tcgcagagta
       61 cagcgttgcc tcgtctacag tagaagcagt tgtcgcacta cccacattgg attgcctctt
      121 aagcatacaa atatgaagtg agtcgtcgaa caatgagact tactgagatg ccgacgtctg
      181 cgacgatacg gtcgccaatg tcaaagtcct tgacgttctt gcccttctcg atgactttgc
      241 caatggcttc gtgcccgggg atgagctacg atacgataca tgagtcacag aggaacacgc
      301 gaccgtcgcc aattgagaca cataccggga atttggcgat gaattcgcct tcatgaatgt
      361 gcccgtcggt gccacagaca ccgcaaaggg tgactatatg cggatcgtat gagcgaatct
      421 cgtggcgtta gacatgaggg actggtacgg tacccttgag aaggagatcg tcatctccac
      481 acttcggaat gggtacctcc ttgatctcga acttgtgagg ctaggcgtgg cggcgattag
      541 atgaggatga gatcgcgggt tatgggcgtt agaagagtca taccgcgctg tagtacaacg
      601 ctttcatcgt tccttcgggc atggtgtatg tggaggacgg tagagcgagc tcgaggtggt
      661 gagggtagag agacaagaga cggttggctt cgcagcgttg ggcgggcaat ttatgcggct
      721 gatctttatc ttcttgtgaa ggggcgccac tgagcgtgca gatgaggata ccttcgctcg
      781 ctccttaatg acaagtccct ttcttccggg ccgtgacatc ataggacctc tgtccctgtc
      841 ggcaatccgg ccagaacgcg tgccggcggc agtcccacct aaatccttgc ccagaatggg
      901 gattgtgcgc gcgctcgtga cctgtgacgg acgcgtccct tcccaaacag gcagaggcca
      961 cgaattttgt gggagagacg cacgcgtcat gcaacctgtt atcagcaccc tcgttctgcg
     1021 acggacgggc cattgactaa ggcttcggac ggtgaccaca cagcccgttg tcccatgcca
     1081 cgctgcccgc gagagaagtg cgctctccac tattccccgt gcgcacaacg tagccaagtc
     1141 gtcgttgttt ggtatacata gcacatccgc cgtacgtaaa taaggagcgt accgtcatag
     1201 gtccgcagat atcccatcct ccgctagcag atcgttctca cgttctaacc taccgaccat
     1261 ccgacgagac acgcccgacc ccgttcttgg agagctcctt agaccaatct cgtaggatgt
     1321 gcttttgtac cttgccgcta gccgtctttg ggagctcgtc ggccgccccg tcttcaccga
     1381 cgaaccacac ccacgctggc gcattctgat gccaaggtca gtacacggtc agcggacttt
     1441 aatggcaaac agagacagtt tgacagtcca aagcgcccgt tccgtgagcc ggatattcgc
     1501 atggacaatc cacaatcacc tgcgcagatc tcagagcctg tgcagagtcc acacacgtcg
     1561 ccaactcccg acgcatcggt tcgcgacaaa ccgtacgtca tccggtcccg cagctggtgc
     1621 agagtcgtca actcaaatca acgactggac gtacctgcgg gttcatcccc tctgttaccg
     1681 cccgccgcac atgctccttc gcgatcgtcg tcgacggctc ccgcacaatc caggctccga
     1741 ccacctctcc gtacttcgga tccggcacgg acacgactgc agcttcccga atgtccgggt
     1801 gtgccgtcag gacgttttcg atttgcaccg ggaacaaatt ctgcaacagt atacgtaaca
     1861 gaacactcag taccggtgcc tgggacggtg gagaagagat atagatgtac gtgtacgcac
     1921 ctcgccgccc cgtatgatga tgtccttgat cctaccgacg actgcataga cgtggcgcgt
     1981 tcagccggtg aatgctctga aaagatgctc agacgtactc ctgaggtatc cttcctcgtc
     2041 catgatccct tcgtccccgg tgtacatcca cagcgtgccc tctgcatccc gcttcatgac
     2101 gcactttgtt tgttcctcgt cattccagta gcccttctgc agagggtagc ctgcgacgat
     2161 gagctctcca ggcttcccga tcggaacaac gcgttcttcc tggtctacta gctttgcccg
     2221 gacatgcggt aaaaccttcc caacagtctc gacacgtttg atgatcgggt cgtctggggt
     2281 gctctggaat gacaccgggc tgcgggcgaa catgcggaaa tgagcacctt ctcccgtgag
     2341 catcgatagc acgagaagcc ataagttatg aaacctggag gagcgtgtcc ataccttgtc
     2401 tccgctgcag aagccgggtt tagggtgaaa taaggtgagc tcagctcatt tccacaacta
     2461 cgggaaattg atatgcgtac tcatgccata cgccacggtc aactccgtca aattgagctt
     2521 ctcggtgagc tgcttcatga ggtcgatcgg gattggcgag ccagccgcaa tgcctgtcct
     2581 gtgaaccgtg aaccgtaatg ccgatacatc cgcgtcggca cctacaatca ttaaaatatt
     2641 cacaccgtca tgatactagt actgaccgga gtgtcctcgt atcgacgacc tggccctcct
     2701 ccctccgccg ctgtacctcc gcgaggacgc caaggaagtg cgtcggcacg ccgtgtagcg
     2761 cggtgcagcg ctcctctgag acggcgtcga ctatcgcgcg ggggtcgaag atctcggacg
     2821 ggtagacgat gctcgcaccg tgggtccagg ctgcgagatt acctaggacg agacgtgatg
     2881 aaaaagtaag tcagtctata cttttgcacg aggtacgggt gttgtactca tcaaagcaat
     2941 ggaagagcgg aggaacattg cctgtaagat tattatgatc agtaacgata ttgattagac
     3001 gttacaaagg gcaattgacc cacatagctt gtcggcaggc gtgagacgca tgcaccgccc
     3061 gatcgccagg ccgttgttca agagattgtg atgtgtgagc tacagagata tcaggtgctc
     3121 cctgctcctc tgtcagtcga gaacggcggc gggtgcttac agatacagct ttcggcgcgc
     3181 cagtcgtacc actgcgggca aatatcagca ttcattccag atttcgagcg cccctgcgtc
     3241 ctacccacct cgtgaattgc aagttgatta catcgtcaac ctctagcgct tttgtgagct
     3301 cttcgacctt gcgcatctcc gccgtgtcct cccgccatac cagaacctcg cgaaagtcga
     3361 ctgccggctt cacctcttct aagtcgcttt caaactgctt gaagttgcgc gtgttgtcta
     3421 caacgacaag atgctttaat gcagggagcg ctgcctcctg tatatctcct ggttgcgaac
     3481 tcgcgagggc cgggaacgca tcgcagagca tgcgcacgta tgcggaagaa cggatacgtg
     3541 ggacgacgaa aagatggctt acaccgacca ggctaagcgt gttcacctac aggagcgaat
     3601 agtcagacgc ggtgttgtct cgcccagcac aggagctcaa gatcgacgac gcaccagctc
     3661 gggcagccgg tatgcagggt taagcgtaac aaggatcgcg ccaatgctcg cacaagccca
     3721 ctgcaaacac gcgtacgcac tatatgcacc aagtcctcca gctccgtccc atcccattca
     3781 aaacaggaat ccaatatagg acacacacct gttattcccc ataatcacac caaccctgtc
     3841 ccctttcttc actcccaggt ccagcagccc ccgtgcgagg gcctgtatgt gcctatcaaa
     3901 ctcgccgaag tcccaagcga ggtgtggggc atccccgagg ttgcgcccgc gcgggccacc
     3961 gtgcggccgt gcgggctcca ggcaggcgat gagggctggg cgggcggcgt gcggtcgtag
     4021 gatgtcgtcc tgaaagtatt tgggcagggt ctttgagacg agcggggggt gcttcgggcc
     4081 ctcgacctcg gagagtgtca gcgatgctgc tagcggggtt gtacgaggtg ttgtcgttgc
     4141 tgccgaggtc gacagctcac gcaggatgcc tgcggggcag cgtcgcaagc atgctctgtg
     4201 cattgtcggt cagtaacgcg gacaggggcg gggagaaggt gaatgcacca ttgagcagct
     4261 cgcctatatc gacttagtac tggggagagc gctcgttggt tcggggtgtg caggtgaccg
     4321 tgtcggctct ggtggcacgc atcccgtctg tggaatccag gatcgtgcga atagcctgac
     4381 ggtgaggctg cttacggaac gacatgagag tgcataatag agcttcgaag gggttttgat
     4441 cacaaatgcg gggtattaga gttggcatat attgctcctc cgcattgtaa gtaagtactg
     4501 atgtaacctt ccggtccgag tgaccggccg ggtacgagca atgatgttgc gttgatgtat
     4561 catgatcgta gggcggacta cttagtactc caaaatacgt ccgactgtgc ggttgggata
     4621 taacgttaca cacagacaca acatccaaga ggacaatcta tatgtagaaa caccgtgcat
     4681 actgtacgtc aaggtctccc gatgatctta gcagcagcag cctgcgcctc ctcacgatcc
     4741 ttgagcttgt tgcttgagac atatgcgcac tcggcctccc aatccgctgg ggtcaactcc
     4801 tggacgcgct cgcggaacgc agcgagcgtg caaaattcgg gtgacccaag aagatgcttg
     4861 ccctcatccg cacagaacgg gagaaccttg ttctggtttt ggtaccggac acggacatct
     4921 acggtcatag agcatgaagt catggtgaac cagatgatta gtatcgtacg tcacagtggc
     4981 gttgtgcggg agtacacgta caatgttctg acgtatcccg cacgccaccg aacgccgaga
     5041 agatgttctg ccagatcgga gtcggctgag ttactgaagc gcgcttcttg aaaagttcga
     5101 acgtgaccgc ggcagtgaac gcaggccatc tgcaagaaca taacgtagct cgtgagtcga
     5161 gatagggaat ggaaatctag ggagagtaca tacttctcat cgaaaatatc tagcgtgctc
     5221 gacaagccag ccaaacaagt gtcgtgcgtg ctgtggatga gaatcttggt cgagtcggtg
     5281 tcgcccttct ccgctttgac ttgcatttta ccggctaggt cactcaacag gggacccatt
     5341 cccagtctgc ggacttcctc tgtgcggtct ataggttcag aaggtcatga acgtcaggaa
     5401 taatatctct tctcgttagc gcgaaacgta gagcgggcgt ctcacaccct gcatgatatt
     5461 gcgatcagca atgaagcgca tgtatctgga gaaaaattag catacctgcg aaccattcag
     5521 cgacaacagc tttctcctgc aaggtgaaag aaagtgtaag ttggcgttgc ggacactgct
     5581 cacagtaagt acgtacaatg acatccagaa cgcccttttc atggaactct ggcgggacct
     5641 tcactccgtg agcatctgca gctcggatct gtccagaagt agcattagtt tgcgcgccct
     5701 tgtacaggtg gatgttcgtc aaaccgtgtc gaggataccc gaagccctcg gtttcccgtc
     5761 gaggcggaca ggattgccat caatatactt cgagatcctt ttgtcgagag gctcaagcgt
     5821 gtgattccac gcggcagcgg cagctgtgcc agaacaatga gcatccagta cagaccgacg
     5881 ggattatcca gcaccttgag cgaatccaat ctgcaaaatc tccaggcgtt tgcatgctag
     5941 ggtgtttccg aatagattct cgtccttgcc atttctgaag tggcaggttc agagttagca
     6001 acttccgtgc aataaccctc cgccagagta caggcatttg gcacttaccg aattctcaag
     6061 tcgggcacga agtctttcgc agacttcgag acggggtaca gtccgtgaag gatctgctgc
     6121 agggactcga tagttcgcgg catgtttgta gagcggaggt atatctcgtc agtcgcatgg
     6181 atgacatcgg gcaggaagtt cagtctgcaa gctctatgat caattccgtc acaggcttac
     6241 actgtacgat tatcacgaac cggtcaacat atagttttct gagattgtct ccaaaaatat
     6301 acgtcgactg cacaagaatt catagtcaag ctctgtccgt atcagcaaga cacgccactc
     6361 acctctcgtc cggcatccgt caattcaccc aatagactac gtggagacga ctctgagcag
     6421 agaacaacaa ggatacggag cgtagcactc accactcccc aactgctgca gcgccatccg
     6481 gcctttctac gatacgccgt gccctcagct cttcagctgt gaaacctgac tgtacagcag
     6541 gaaaggatcc tcctccactc tcgctgccca gacccgcaac ggcagctctg aactgtcgcg
     6601 cagtgtgaca gaacatccag ttctccggga tgttcgcggg tggtccagac atgcgtactc
     6661 tgactggcgt gcgttcacct agtacaccat tgttgacaca agacagccca acagtgaggg
     6721 aatgagacat accatggcgg acatagatgt gtacctgctg cagttctaat tctggcggtg
     6781 cgatggggta tccatccacc tccaacggta catgcccctg cttcgagata ctgttcatgc
     6841 ttccatttcc tagtaggccc atgccagtgc tgagtgttcc ttgtccgaga acgtatgtgt
     6901 cgtgtgtgta tgcttgtatg aatagcgacc agtagaacaa ccgtagtaat agtgatgaca
     6961 gcgacaactg cgacatccaa ccgagggtga ttttcaggtt ggttgcgaga ggtggaggaa
     7021 atccctatag tgtaggcttg atgaaactcc tgtattaggg cccagatagc gacgttaatt
     7081 tgtcgtgtgc gttgcaggtc gtcgtgaggt cgtaacagtg ggtcactgtc aggcgaaggc
     7141 aaactccgag tcaccatggt ccaagacgcc cgaggctcat cgagatctca tccttacttc
     7201 cacgccatca acctgaactg ggctcagcgt aagtacttgc tgatgttgta cgcgcctttg
     7261 agcaggtgat ttctcaactt gactgcaact tgtctcaagg ttgtcagggt actcgaatcc
     7321 ccgcctcact tccactctcg acatgccaag ctcgccacac catgcggaag ttaaccagat
     7381 ctccgacgcc gaaaatgaga tcctacagca gatacggtta attgaatacc gttgtcaagt
     7441 ataagtgagt attggcgaag aatgactcct ctcatagaag cggagaattt cacccagggc
     7501 acagcagaaa tatgtagata cggcaaggat gccttccatc tatttgcatc aattcacctg
     7561 gctctatcga tccagctgca gggcctggcg gatactctcg ccactacctc ctccacaata
     7621 cgatctcgta tcaattcctt agctccagtc aacaggttat cgtctgagct tttggcccgc
     7681 atattcactc actcctcgcc gagcaagctc attatatttc atatgagcat cagatccggt
     7741 ggtcccaacg ccgcgggcct cgtgagctcc tcgcacccgt tgccccaaat ctattgacat
     7801 acacaatcat gctacatccc tggtcatata ttccgctgcc attgcgctta cactccgtgt
     7861 cactcatcag gcgataaatc tccgtcgatt ggtgttacac aatgccagga taatgcctgc
     7921 ggatggattc cctaacctcg tgcatcttga gcttcgaggc aagctcgagc caacgtcatt
     7981 tcccctcatc ctggctctct tgggtcgctg cccccgactg caaattactc gcgtcagctc
     8041 aaccaccagc agcaccgtcc gcattgacgg acaaacggat ctggaaacaa tcatactacc
     8101 ccatctttgc acgatctcgt tgcgcatccc gtattgtacc tggttcacat cctatattac
     8161 tgtaccatct ccgtgtctcg tgaggttagg cgacatgtct ctagatgatc tcactcgtct
     8221 ggcccagaca cctttatgcc agcaatggac taacgcgaac ctgacgcggc tacggatcta
     8281 ctcggaaccc atggcgaacc cgagcgcggg tacgacggaa tttaccatct agcttaccaa
     8341 ctcctcctcg gactgtggga gttacttccg ggtctccgcg cccacatggc caacgttgtt
     8401 aggatgaacg taacagttct atgggccatc cacactccga cggcatttgt gttgtctcct
     8461 gccgtcctct ccactctccc gaagctcagg atgctgggaa tcatgttcga cgaccaaatg
     8521 cgcatcgcgg accttggtgt cgcgttcaca ggcagcgata gggaataccg taaggtatgc
     8581 ccgctcctcg tcgcgctatg tgcatataat tgcaacgcac cggagaaaag cttggaccat
     8641 atccacagaa ttgtcaggtt ccgcgcccgg cggacgcata actctctcca acgactcgcg
     8701 atcgcgtgcc cggagtcgtt ccacgcgcaa ccactcgcaa cgctaggcga gtacgtggac
     8761 gatcgcagtt ggtgtcacta ccccagaagg agtggatgga tgatcctaat tgtgcggata
     8821 acggtgtttg gccggcctgg gactaatccg tcctcgacga tcctgaatac aagtcattct
     8881 gggggcgcca tcatcatgca aattagcatg cctacacacg cccctatcta caacgctaca
     8941 gaagggctca cggtaaattt gatcaagtgt aaccgcagta agtagcataa gtactaccat
     9001 tgctggcatg aacgcatgaa ctcgaattag atcagattct aactacaagt tacaatcgat
     9061 gatcgccata cacgattcga cgtctggata tttggatggt tgcacgccga aagttccaac
     9121 ctgccgacgt cttgacaccg tcctaactac tttccatgcg tcgaaaatca atctctctac
     9181 ttttcgctga gatatcttga ggctccacag acccgcctgc acctcccgtc tcaaatattt
     9241 cgaatgcgat attggtgata tcccggagat cgatattcgc atcgtgccag gcggcttgaa
     9301 acccccagca ctacttccca attcggatgg aatcccgcgg ctacagaatc attttaacca
     9361 ttgctcggta tctgcactta agatcggtgc ccccagccta gagcttgtga ttgatgagtg
     9421 atatcagtta tccgaagtgt tctgaactcc aacaaaagag caaacgtccg taacgtatag
     9481 aacaagatca taattatgct cttacgttgt acaaacgttg tacaacatgt taaggttagc
     9541 agaagtcaag ctatacacgt cgaggtccgc gatgcgcaat gtataccgtt cagagcacac
     9601 acctagtact gcagctccgc gacaggcggc ccctccggct tgtgcactac cgcaccagca
     9661 acgccgagct tctcaatgac ttcttcagcc ctcgtaagcc cgaacacgtg gtctggtgac
     9721 tggtggcccg caatgatgcg cttctgcacc ctgcccccag tcttcctgtg ttctatgata
     9781 gtcttgcaca tcccctgcag cgtcgtgacg tgcccgttgt accccaatcc gccctcctcc
     9841 gcagacttcc gcgcgtgggt gtcgtcaaag atcaggtgca cttgcgtcaa cgaccacatc
     9901 gacggctgca ggaatacgat gtctccgccc agcgccggga ccagtctggt caaccaggag
     9961 ataggtggac gtgcacggag aagagcatgc cgggcgaggt agtatgcctc catgaggaag
    10021 gcgaggataa gcatggcagt tggggagagg cgcataaacg tgacttcccc attcgtaagg
    10081 aggttcagtc ctttgtagat ctccccgttc gtcggcggtg cgcctgcgtc tgtcacgatg
    10141 aaggactgtc cgccaatgtc tgggttagag cttccgcgct ggagctcgat gagccgttgc
    10201 tcgtaacgta ggtgcgcgac ggagcagttc tcgacgtaaa tgaacgactg cataatgtcg
    10261 gagatccagc tcgggttgtt cttgtgttga atatatgcgt ctagcattag gtctcctccc
    10321 ggcccatata tgccattgcc tggacggatg cacccggtgc gtaggacgcc cttcccggac
    10381 ggcgaccggt cagccgcgcg cacgaactgc tctgccttcc acttcgacac ggcatagttc
    10441 gagaagaagt cctcatgccg cgtcgggacc agtgcgtcgt catccgtcat cacctgcacg
    10501 aagaactccg gcgagccttc ccatggccag cgtaagaagc gcgtgctgtg gaccgagacc
    10561 gagcccgacg acgtgtacac gagcgtcggt gcgccgatct tgcgcgcggc cgcgacgacg
    10621 ttcttcgtac cgtcgacgtt gacgcggtca gagtagccct gcagcgagag ggcgcgctcg
    10681 tagaagcgga tgatcgccgc ggtatggaac acggtcacct cgggctcggg gccgtcgttg
    10741 tcagcgttgt cgtcgttcgg ccagggtttg ctgaatgctg cctccaccgc agcggcgtct
    10801 gagatatcta cctggcataa gtcgacttcg gttgcgcgac cttcaaggag atcttggcgg
    10861 acgggtcgac ggatatcaac gatacggatt cggcgggggt cctccccacg cgcgataaga
    10921 tgcaagacga tccatccgcc caggaatccg gcctgcacac aaggtattga tgagcactgc
    10981 ccgtagcttg tatgcctgtt acccagacgg gcgggtgacg cgcaagatcc tggacacgta
    11041 tgcgcatata ggcaggtgta ctcaccccac cagtcacgat gtacctcctt ccagtccttg
    11101 gtggaagctc ccctgccgtg aacagcgacg ccgaagtcgt caaagctggg gatcctgcta
    11161 cccgtttcac gtcctcctct gtccagcgct ccggcgagag agcaacggcc tcgggcgcga
    11221 gccttgcgat tttcgcgtca ttcacgcgca cgtagagata gatgagcacg gggaggctga
    11281 gggcggccac agcccacgga gagatcgtca tgctgatgct gggggctgct gggatgtgaa
    11341 gcgtcgaaag ggaaaacata gaccaagacg attaaaaaat gcggaccgat attaatcacg
    11401 atatctgcag tcagtgctct gacaaagtcc gataaccggc ttcatggtct tcaggacaga
    11461 ggtagagaaa ggaagagatc aacacacttc agatgcacga tcgagcccga gaagtggcca
    11521 tacacaacgg ataaaccgag gtcaacatat acagaaccct ctcctgatca cccacacaac
    11581 atcctccgcc atactttctt cgcacccacg ggcacgcggt cacgccttct cgaatcccaa
    11641 gcaaacacat gaattgtatg aaaagcgggt gtcgtttcat ccagtctcgg tactacagta
    11701 catcgtaaca tatacctatt agataccgac cttgcaagta taccgatagc gggtcctttt
    11761 aggcaggcgg cggtggcggc ggcgcggggt cgcttggcgg cggtgcagat gcaggcggcg
    11821 ccggcggtgt tgcagccgct cctggcgtgc cagtagcagc ttgtgcgtaa cctgcctgcg
    11881 catagtactg cgcatactgc tgttgctgtt gtgcctgcca ttccttgaac tggggcgagt
    11941 tgacgtcgta tccatacgca gccctgcata cacgtaatca gcaggagttg aatagggcgt
    12001 agctcaggat cactgaccag taagcggtgt atgcatccca atcgccaacg gcaggtgcgc
    12061 ctgcttgctg tgcagccgcc gccgccgcac ctgcagcacc tggggtaggg ggaacacttc
    12121 catctggagg cggagggggt tgttcacctg ggggtggcgg tggcggggca ctgccagggg
    12181 cggaggtgca taaccctaga tacaaacgcg tgagcaatca aaccaacgaa ggatacagac
    12241 cgagatgatg cagcggcaac ttgcatgcca tataggactg acacgacgga gagaatgagc
    12301 ggagcataca tacactataa gtattgtaag cagcgtactg gacttgtgct tggtggagct
    12361 ccatttgttg ctgctgcaag agcgttttca cttttgcatg ttcgcctcgc acaacctcga
    12421 gcaagtcttc tgtcaatgcc ttcgcgcgct gcacttgctg ctcatctggc ccgctatacc
    12481 caccgtcagc aattcctgag ccgcgcggat agaacgatta cctacgttac atggatgaac
    12541 atcggctcgt cgtgttcatg gccagtttcc tggtcaacga atcccgaacc aagacccttg
    12601 atctgcacac gagtacctgt ctcctgctga atgtacttga cgaacatacc ctggttccgg
    12661 actgagcatc ggccaccaca ctattcgtag acgagaactt accgaaggcc cgaccacttt
    12721 ggctcggaca ttgaaatttc tgatagtatc aagaccgacc ggtattttct cttcaggcca
    12781 cttgcgctgt agaaccgatg agctcggagg cctagaactg agacgaattt gcacgaaccc
    12841 tctccctcac gcgagaagtc ttgtcctcga ccaacgaccc catgtccgtg tttatcaagt
    12901 cgttgacttt gtccacggcc ttcttcaaca tctcaggaga agtggctgaa atatgaaggt
    12961 atagaggagg atccttctcc gtagctttcg acctgtcggg gtaccatact ccctttgtgc
    13021 tgacggatgc acccgtctcg tcgtgaatct gcaatagacg catcagaata tgccgtatat
    13081 acggttcaaa gactctcatg accaacacac ctgctgctga gtcgaacctt tcgtgagcaa
    13141 atatcggttc ctaacatcgt tgatgtcgat gtcgtgcgtg aagtcgccat catgcggatc
    13201 cttcgaccct cctcctatcg acggtccgcc agagcttgcg aactgtgcag caatttttgc
    13261 tgcaatggcc gcagcagcag cggcggcttc agaagcagtc ttgccctctt ctaccttcgt
    13321 agccttcgag gaagggccgt cgccgtcctc tggcgcggcc tggtcccatt tgcgcttcga
    13381 cgacatgaag acggtggtga agcaaggacg cgaggagact gaagacaggg atgggatggc
    13441 gtgtgtgaac ggacaacgac tcggattgac gagcgcgaca ggcgacggct gagctgtgtt
    13501 tgtgcatatt tgcgttgtgg cgtcaatcgt gtttttgaga cgacgcgtgg agacgccggt
    13561 atcttgtccc aaaccccgcc agtggactcc acgtccatac accatggcgg cctctctctg
    13621 gtctgctttc ctcggtcaag gtcttcgttc gtcagcgcga gcatgtcgtt gttctcaggg
    13681 aactatgggc ttgtacggtg cgtctcatat tctgtgctcg tcactctcgg tcattcgact
    13741 tcgctatgcg ctggatgctc atgtgtattc gtacagcact ccgcgcaggt cgcttgtctt
    13801 cagtgcgaca caatagcaca gcgacgctct taaaagatga atcaccgtca tcatcaccgt
    13861 caccggaacg tgaggatccc atccccgctt cggaagaaaa gcttgagccc aacgctggcc
    13921 agcctacgtt tgagtcactg cgagatgctg tctcccctcg aacgttgaaa gctctcatcg
    13981 gcgagccctt ccgtctcaag tatatgagcc ccgttcaagc cgaggttctg cccctcctcc
    14041 ctgatcttgt gaagctaacg gcgcctggag aagagccgaa gggcccgcgg gacctgatgg
    14101 tcaaggcgcg caccggtact ggcaaaactc tggcattcct catccctgca gtggagtctc
    14161 ggttgaatgc tcttcgcgct catgcggagc aggtcgcccg ggatactgag aacaattcga
    14221 aaaccgttct tatgcgcgcg gtcaataagt acgcgaagga gaatgttggc gcgcttatca
    14281 tcagccctac gcgagagctc gctacacaga tcgccaacga ggctatcaag ttgacacagc
    14341 accatgatat gttcgaggtc aggctgtttg ttggtgggct ccccaagcgc aagcagcagc
    14401 gcgaatggaa ccttggtcgc cgtgatatca ttgttgcaac tcccggacgt ttgttggatt
    14461 ttgtcgagac ggaacctggc ttcaaggagg aattgcaaac aaccgagact gtgagtgttc
    14521 tggttacaag cgtttcagcc ttgacaatat ctcatgtgaa ttatcacagt tcattctcga
    14581 tgaagccgac acgctactgg agatgggctt ccgtgaggat atccaagcga tctctgaaca
    14641 tctcaagagt gctcctgaac ggcaaacttt catgttttct gccacgatgt ccaagcctat
    14701 ccagcaggtc gcccgcgcgg ttctctcgcc caaccacaag ttcgtcaact gtgtgccgga
    14761 cgactctgct ccgactcatt cgcagattcc tcagtactac accgccgtgc ccaacgctag
    14821 cgagcagtta ccccacctcc ttcgtctcat agctgaggat caacttgaga acccgggcac
    14881 gtccaaggtg ctcatcttcc tccccacgac gcgtatggtc aagttgtaca gcaccttgat
    14941 gacccagctt ggtcgatctg tcctgcccgc gggtgagcgc actcgctttg cggagatgca
    15001 ctccaagaag gccatgacga gtcgcatgaa cacttcggac tggttcagga gggatacatc
    15061 cggggcgaca gtcatgctta cgtcggacgt ctccgcacgt ggtgttgact atcctggcgt
    15121 cacgcgggtc attcaggtcg gtgtaccggc caacggtgac gcgtatattc accgtgttgg
    15181 ccgcactgga cgtggacgta acatggcctc cggacgcgcg gatctcgttc tccttcccta
    15241 tgagctcggt ttcctctcgt ggaaccttac ggacgtccct atcaaggagt acacgacgaa
    15301 ccaggccaag gagaatgtaa cacagctcgc agccaagtac gaggatgacc ccaaggcgtt
    15361 tttccccgcc gtcgcagcga aacgtcccac agacaggcag tactcttcca ggcgcccgcc
    15421 gggcttcccg ccggctgtat cggcgcgcct tgaagacatc gagaaacgca tcgaggagca
    15481 gcgaccggcc ttggacacgg aggagatcaa cgagacgatg ggttcgatgc tctcattcta
    15541 ctcgtccaac caggatgctc tccgcgtgca gaggaacgtc atcatcgcgg gcgtccagga
    15601 gtgggccgag gcgctcgccg gagaacctct acgcctgcgc atcccgcgcg agtacgcgaa
    15661 tgcaagggcg gggtctaggc ggcccgaaaa ccggaggggc ggaggcaaca gggacgcacc
    15721 gtcttggtct ggtagagggt cgacgagggc gaaggaacag agaaagtggg agtcgaggcc
    15781 tacggggtcc cgttcggagg ataatgagaa cgatggggaa ttcgacttcg acgccgacat
    15841 cagtgggagc ggcaggccga gacgtggacg gtcagaggac ggtgaaaggc ggtcgggtgg
    15901 atatggcgac aggagatttg gtggcgagcg gcgagagcgg aggttcgacg actcgcgcgg
    15961 gtatgatgag gggcggaggt ccggtggtga tcggaggttc ggtggcgacc ggggtggcga
    16021 acggaggtcc agcggtgatt gggggcgctt cggcgagaga agcagacgcg aaccaagcga
    16081 gtaggatggg ctttatggcc cctgccagtt gaccgaccac atcacatcgc acggtaggtg
    16141 cgatcgtacc ttatgatctt attatgctat tcacgggcta ctagtacctg ctctccgcat
    16201 gtatcgcata catcttcgcc acactaatac tagacactgc agcgcctgct cacacatcat
    16261 acattagact aacaatcgca aagtagtcga cctgtcgtta cttactagac gtagcatcca
    16321 tggcgcaagc ctgtgatgat tcatgaagta cacggtactg cgccactgtg ccctattcat
    16381 cacaccgagg acgttgaggc tatcgtctct ccatactgtt gacgttagag agccgattag
    16441 atgaaatgca cgttcgttct aagctattac atcaaggaaa tgtcaaaggc gccactacat
    16501 tgggtattct agcacaacat ccgtaggaga gtcctgtcat caagacatct agtcgcggcg
    16561 aacggtgtgt atatgccaac catacttgag gttatcagcg tcttgatggc gttcaaagtc
    16621 tacgtcgcgc ttgaagaacc gtccacagca cgcatagacg gcgtgccgcc gcacatttgt
    16681 caagtggtag cggaggtcgg cgagcgagtt gagcgacgca tcgcagtact ggcagatcaa
    16741 tgagttgatc atgttggacg tgaaccagtg acgtttgcac aagacgtcta tacgtcaagt
    16801 cagaaagtgc atcgagctgg gtgtggacat tagcagaacg caccgtcatc ttccatccac
    16861 gatagatcgg ggatgtcatc gtcgactgct acagggtgat atggaggtgg cggcggaagg
    16921 gggtcaaacc gaaccggggc cggagcgacg agtctgttct gaacctggcc ttgaacgcgt
    16981 gcctggtgtt cgcgctctcg ctgacgctcg cgctcttcga gcaagagctc ttcatcccat
    17041 agttcgcagg atggcttacg cgaacaacgc ccctctcgag cgttccatag ggctatggtg
    17101 gtggtggaca tcaaccacgg ctcatacgtt cgaggagatc gaggacaaac ctccacactt
    17161 gaaacagaac tgggtcttgc acagacatgt catatgattg cagcccaccg ttaactcgac
    17221 gatgatctag cccatgatga gctcacagtc ttgtcatcct agtgtgccgg agagacctac
    17281 cgcgcattta gggcacctcc gccagttctt ggcctggatc gcgatgagaa gatggaagtg
    17341 actcgggatg atgcatgctc accttcatca gctgaagcgc cttctggtca tcgggagacc
    17401 gttcgtccaa aggcaatgcc tgtgctgaca gttagttatt tccttggaag acacgaatgc
    17461 gacatacttg gtactcttcg catgtgagat ctgtatggca ggtttgagca tcttgcgagg
    17521 atcaaggtgg gcgaacgacg taccttcatg ccacaagact cggcaaggga cgcatataac
    17581 ctcgtcacaa gaagggcata tggcttgcgg gtcttcagaa tcctcgtcca cctggacgag
    17641 agctgagcat cgtgggttgg ggcagtagta cttcggaagg ctatcgagaa gcttctggtg
    17701 atgctattca accaggcatt tatgaacatt gtatgtttta ttcttaaaat tcgacgagcg
    17761 tacccataga ttcattccct tctcggagag aaccctctcg gcgatgccat ttggtatgcc
    17821 gtctggccat tcagcgatgg agcattcagg acacctgatc gggaagacga cattgctctg
    17881 actgccaacg ccggtaccgt ccgggtcaag cttgctgttg atgtaaccat tgaggcagga
    17941 gtggcagtag ccatgagacc gggggcaggg aagatatgtg ccgaactgca gacgcgacga
    18001 ggagttcgca gaccgagagg ccgctacggg agaatgagtc gcttggaaag tttccatgca
    18061 tataccgcat gtcggggtgg gcgccccatc ttcctttttg agggtcggcc ctggctcata
    18121 agaggggatg gcttgaccct ttttcttggg ctttcccttt cctttcgcat tcatatcgga
    18181 ggcctacata accctgactt agcattgctg tcttgcaaca agtgacgaga ggaggactta
    18241 ccaagatact ctcgatggcg tcttgaccaa ggacgctgag tttacgtgtc agctattggc
    18301 aggttcattc ttagttcata tatgcatgat acctctcggc gtcgcgcata tccaaatcgt
    18361 catcgtcgtc gtcaccattg tcgatggcct cctggagttg ccgagcaaac tcagcatcca
    18421 atgcatactt cttttccgca gcagctagct tctgggcata ctgccgactt gcggccatgt
    18481 tgctgtcgtc ggcgtgctgt agcgcctgag ctaccgcagc attcttgtta gcgctgattt
    18541 ctgctgcgag cacatcgagc acaacgtcct cgtcagtgcg accaactgtt ccgctagtct
    18601 ttcgttgagc cactgctact ttcttaggga atcgtccggc cgcgagagca gagttcacaa
    18661 gagcctcatt gagctggaac tcttcggcag cgcggccgtc ctcgagggca cgcatatcgt
    18721 cctccagtag cttggctatt aggagttcat tgagtaggtc aacatttggt tggcttgcga
    18781 cgtcgatcat gttgaatgag ctgtcagact gagtcagcgc atttctcaaa gtcagtaaga
    18841 actatgatta gcgacctggg agtagaatac tgactcaggc cagggacagc cagggctcgg
    18901 actgaactag agtggtggtc taagtgaagg ctcaggcggg cacgccttca attatgtaca
    18961 gcaacgattg atcggcgacg ccatcttatc taatctattt gtatgttagc acgtcgtccg
    19021 gcaagaacca atattgggcg gccgtatgta ctacttgcga ctgcgacgaa agagcacgta
    19081 ctatggatat acaagggtgg acttgcaatg gttgcaggtg aaggcttttc aaaccacagg
    19141 ctccacaact acagccggta agcggcgagc cgcggtcctg acatggatac ggatggatag
    19201 tgctgaggcg gaataatcgg ataacaaaac atgcatgtgc cattgtacag cagcgggaga
    19261 gaaggcgttc gcgatgactg atggggagcc acgtacagca ggaggtcgag gtccatccaa
    19321 ttcaggaaaa ctgggaaatc ctgggacttc gtgcgcgcca tcattaggtg tgccaaaaac
    19381 cgtaaccatt ctggcggcca ggcttgaaga tgacaccggg gtggtcgaac atttccgccc
    19441 acaattttgg ggtctctagg aggacctcgc gctaagtaga gtttgcaaac gtgggcgacc
    19501 ttgatatgac cgggagcgaa aattagaata gtatgagtga gtcaatatcg cggagcagct
    19561 aggcctatga agtagtagag taaagtgaaa cttctcctac tcgtttatgc tctgagctgg
    19621 acctctgagg tgattcttga tcgtgggtgg cgggcagagg caacttcaga gcacaggcgc
    19681 ctatcgcgta tgctcaaatc ttatcttatc tacggtctgt agtggcgatc ggatcgcttg
    19741 ctcttctgaa ggtttcggat acaacttgac tcagaccaag tcgattgggc ttcctttcgc
    19801 tgacttgcag ctaggatcag tccatctact acagcttaaa ggctcacgtt ggtggtcaat
    19861 acagccacta gtgtccggtg agtaaccaat agattggcac gccgcgctga ctcgagtcat
    19921 ctgaatactg aatcgctcta catggcactg cacacaactt cagcgcgact tatcatcgta
    19981 cataaactct gcacacaaaa atggcagctg atcgtcttgc ccgggttgtc gctcgactac
    20041 aaaatttacc ggagatctct ctgccgaccg attacccccg accgacagga ggaaacaggc
    20101 tagtagaggc cgccgcaacc gccgaacttt cagaacagac atgcactggt ctcatgaaac
    20161 tcgctctgta caacgaggta gacgatgatc ctgatgatga ctccaccgat gcgggtacac
    20221 ccactccctc cgccttccac ctgctacttg ccgcattctc tgtccttctc cacaggtata
    20281 ctggtgacac ggacctgctc ataggctcat cctctgcttc cgctcgcgat ccgttggtat
    20341 tgcgacttgc aatcggccct gaggatcctt tctgggccgt ggtgcgcaag gtgcagcagg
    20401 tcgaacgcga agctgaggcg gacagcgtcc cctacgagtc aatcgtgcgg gctttaggca
    20461 aggacaagac ggacacagtg gagggctccc gtccactctt ccgcgtccgg ttcttcgacg
    20521 agaccgactc tccacaggag cacttcctcc gaacgacaag cttgacctcc gacttgacca
    20581 tctttgtcac gcgtcaacaa gagtctagtc gttcttccat tgctccacac atctctctcc
    20641 gcatactcta caactcgctg ctattcactt ccgcacggat aactaccatc gtggaccagc
    20701 tctccatctt cgtccgtcga gttgctgcta atcccctcgc tcctgtgggg tccgttccct
    20761 tgctgacacc cgctcaacga gccaaactcc ccaatcccac cgcggacctg aactggtgcg
    20821 acttcaaggg cgccattcct catattttct cgcacaatgc aagacagtgg ccagactgcc
    20881 catgcgtcat tcaatgcatt cccgcaccca gcttagacga gctgcaagag aagcgcacct
    20941 tcacctacag ccacatcctg cacgcttcaa acatcttggc ccatcatctc ctcgcaggtg
    21001 gtctacggcg cgaggagata gtaatggtct acgcatatcg aagtgttgag ctggttgttg
    21061 cagtcatggc cgtgctaaag gccggagcca cgttctccgt cattgatcca gcttaccctc
    21121 ctttgagaca aaccatctat ctgaaggtag cccaaccacg cgctcttgtt gtactcaagg
    21181 gcgctggcaa aatctcccct ccggtgcgga agttcataac ctcggagctg caaattcgcg
    21241 tcgaggttcc agccttggag cttctggcta atggtcaggt cgtaggaggg agccatgacg
    21301 aagggtctga agacgtgctt actcctcagc tgcaattggc caacacggac ccgaacgttc
    21361 cactgggtcc ggatagcgtt gcgacactct cattcaccag tggaagcact ggtattccta
    21421 agggagtcaa aggcaggcac tacagcttga cgcacttctt cccttggatg ggcgagcgct
    21481 ttggcatcgg cgaacactcg aagttcacga tgttgagcgg tatcgctcat gatcccattc
    21541 aacgcgatag tgagtggaca ccgtgtgcac gatatctgta agtgatgacg ctggttccta
    21601 gtgttcacac ctctcttctt cggcgcgagc ctgtacgtcc caaccgcaga cgacatcggt
    21661 acacccggac gcctcgcaga gtggatggca gacaacgaag tgacggtcac tcatctcacc
    21721 cccgccatgg gtcagctcct ctccgctcaa gccactcacc agatcccctc tctccgaaac
    21781 gccttcttcg tcggagacgt gctcacgaag cgcgactgtc tccgcctgca gtccctggcc
    21841 gcgaacgtgc gcatcgtgaa catgtatggc acgacggaga cgcagcgcgc ggtctcgtat
    21901 ttcctcatcc cctccgtctc cgaggacgcg acgttcctcg caacccagaa ggacatcatg
    21961 cccgccggcg agggcatgat cgacgtccag ctcctcgtcg tcaaccgcaa cgaccgtacc
    22021 gtcccctgcg ctgtcggcga agtgggcgag atctacgtcc gttccggcgg cctcgcggag
    22081 gggtactcgg acccccaagc gactgcggag aagttcgtca cgaattggtt ctgcgccgat
    22141 gccccgcccc ggccggatgc catctcggac ccgccagacg gctcgcctcc aggaccagag
    22201 gcgcaattct ggaaaggcgt gcgcgacagg atgtatcggt ctggcgacct cggacgctac
    22261 cttccggacg gcatcgttga gtgtacggga cgtgcggatg atcaggtgaa gatccgtggg
    22321 ttccgcatcg aattgggcga gatcgatacg catctcagcc agcacccgct tgtgcgcgag
    22381 aacgtcacgc tcgtgcggag agacaaggac gaggagaaga tcctcgttac ttacttcgtc
    22441 cctgtggggg gcgccgctct ggatgagtac gtcagcgacg tcggggacga cgaggacaag
    22501 aatctcgtta gcggtatgcg gaagtacagg cgactcatta aggagatcag ggagtatctc
    22561 aagaagaagc tcccgagcta cagcgtccct acttgtgagt gccgtcgtgt tctacgccgt
    22621 ttgaatcaga agtgaactcg attcgaatta ttatagtgtt tgtgccgctc aagcgcatgc
    22681 ctctgaaccc caacggcaaa atcgacaagc cggcacttcc cttcccagac acagctcagg
    22741 cagcaccctc cgaacctgca cgtggcggtc ccacagcgag cccaaccgaa gaagccatcc
    22801 gcgcgatttg ggcgcgaatc ctacccaacg caccatcccc acttccgctc gacgagagct
    22861 tcttcgacct cggcggacac tcgatcctcg cgacgcggct catattcgaa atccgcaagg
    22921 cattcctcgt cgacgcgcct ctaggcctcg tgttcgacaa gccgaccatc gcggctcttg
    22981 cggacgctgt cgaacaaatg cgtaatgcag atctcggact ggctggcgcg aacctcgcag
    23041 gcccgacgtc gcccacatcc acagcggcgg actcggctgc gcgggccgcg aagaaggttg
    23101 agtacagcga ggactacgag aagctcctga ccgagctgca gccatcatac gcttctgcac
    23161 caaaggatta cagtgagcgt gcgctcacgg tcttcttgac tggcgcgact gggttccttg
    23221 gggcattcat cctgcgcgac ttgctccagc acacggaacg cgtcaagagg gttatctgtc
    23281 tagtgcgagc gccggatgac tccaaggcgg tcgaacgtct gcgcgatgct gctgtaggcc
    23341 gcggggtttg ggacgaggac tgggctaaga gtggtcgtgt ggaagtcgtc cggggtgact
    23401 tggatagacc gcgtttcggg ctggacaacg ccgcttggac acgcgttgca ggcgaggctg
    23461 acgcgatcat tcacaatggt gctctagtga gtttcgctag acattctgtc cccattgtga
    23521 tgcctcatcg gcccaatcat ccaggtccac tgggtgtacc catacgagaa gctgcggtct
    23581 gccaacgtcc tgggcacgct cacagcggtc gacctcgccg caacaggcaa gcccaagcta
    23641 ttcgtgttcg tgtcgtcgac gtcagcgatc gacacggagt actatgtcca gctctccgac
    23701 agcctcgggg ccgtccccga gagcgacgac ctcgagggcg cacgcacggc gctcaagacc
    23761 gggtacggac aaagcaagtg ggtgtccgaa aagctgttgt tcgaggctgg caagcgcggt
    23821 ctgcgagggc atatcatccg tccgggatac gtcgtcggtg acaccgggtc agcaggtacg
    23881 ttcagtttcc agtgtggcgt ctctgtggtg ttgcgcatgg taggctgacg gatggtggcg
    23941 tccgcctccg attcttcgtc ttccagtaac gaacacggac gatttcctct ggcgcctcgt
    24001 caagggctgc atccagctcg ggctcgtgcc cgacatcaac aacaccgtca acatggtccc
    24061 cgtcgaccac gtcgcgcggt gctgtgcgct cgccgcagtc tcgcctctgc ccccgccaca
    24121 ggactcgctt agcgtgctgc acgtcgccgc ggcaccccga ccgacattca acgacttcct
    24181 cggggcgctc tcgcggtacg gctacgccac ggaacggtgc gactacctcg tgtggcggag
    24241 gcagctcgag cggcacgtca tggaggtgca ggacaacgcg ctctttcccc tcctgcattt
    24301 cgtcctggac gacctcccga cgagcacgaa ggcgccggaa ctggacgacg cgaacatgcg
    24361 tgcgctcctc gtaccgcatg ttgtgagcga gggggcgaat gggaccgtgg acgagcagct
    24421 gatgggcaag taccttgcgt ggctggtcga tgcggagttc ttgccccgcc cggcggtcgc
    24481 agaggcggag aagaagctgc cgcagcttgt gcatgcccct ggcacgatcg tgatggctgt
    24541 cggcaggagt ggggtgtaag tattagtagg aggtagtaca aaaaattccc accagtctta
    24601 gtactttgaa ggtggtaaga agaagaagcg atcaaaaatg tggaatattg ggcatcgagg
    24661 gaactcttcc ctgactctcc ctcaaacgtt tggtggtgtc gtattgtggc gaccatgcac
    24721 atatgtcagg accacggcta gcgcgtatga aggctgtcgt tgcgtgtcaa ctagttactg
    24781 tcatgtacac agcgccacgc cgtttcactg aaatccaccg gcggcggcgc ccaaatggat
    24841 gcagtggtgg gatcacctgg aaatcactgg aggggctatc aaaatccaaa agtttccaag
    24901 atcggtggaa tccacctgga gcaccgtaag aacccaggag agcgggtcct ggagcctctg
    24961 gcggccgatg gatgccaaag ttcaagctcg ggccgtctta gcgcttgtgt gacaacaggc
    25021 gtctcgcact tgatcatgac ctgtcatcgc gaacatcgtc tctacactct tttcgtcttc
    25081 ttccttccac atgtcaactt cggctgcaag gcgatactca tcttgctcta gtaatgctca
    25141 caggatacaa ctgagctacc acaggtccca aactgttgct gtgaaggctg gtgatgcaga
    25201 tcggcgcgcg gagggctcaa gcatggcttc atgtacgttc gcgttcgttc gcaagcttgg
    25261 tgaccgttac cttttctttt cagtcaatat tacccccagt ctgcaagagg aagttgtggc
    25321 attgcatgag gagctatgtg tctgggacga atgtgaagct cagatgtgtg cgctgctgga
    25381 tgggatgtgt tacgatgggt atgtctcaat gactcccatc tattctagtc ttttctatgt
    25441 ggttgtcatc gcctttgctc ctttgtacaa tgtatgtata attccctgtg atatagatga
    25501 agtccttact ggtgacaccc tgatgtgaat aatgaatatc cgtgtgctca atagtattat
    25561 tagagggcac caaaatttcc gttgtgtcgt tgattccatg cggcgtctaa taccgtgtat
    25621 gtcatcaata gaattgcact atatatggat ataagccggt ctcctgttcc gctgactgac
    25681 cccctggttt ccatccatca cgccggtcat atccagcgat cttggaaatt ggtggaatcc
    25741 agaggacctg ccactggttc cggtgggtag cctccgccgg tggatttcag tgaaacggcg
    25801 tggcgctgtg taccagggac cgttcatgtg tcagcagtac ctgttgacgt ttgtcgacca
    25861 tcgttctgtt cacgaggcgt aatcgtaatt ggaattattt tcacttgtcc gatgaagacg
    25921 cacgatgttt catgtatcag aaagagagtt tgaacagagc attgtggttg ggttggtcgt
    25981 caagtacctc ccttcctgtg tcccaaatca ttattgaacc ctggagtttc aacggtacac
    26041 gctcctcaca ttcacactac aggcaagcaa tgtgcaccac gcgagcgccc tctcgcggct
    26101 agattggccc tttgtacata ctttctttga tccctttctt cctggtcatg tctacttgcc
    26161 ttccgacatg cacactagca tatggctccg tattgccacg cctctctctc cccactcccc
    26221 tgcgtacgta caagggatac gcatacctcc gtgcacaccg tggttattct gtagcttctt
    26281 tgcctaccat agcgcctggg cctccagagc aacgaacgag gattcgaacg aacttccgag
    26341 tgacctttta agtgcctcca accgacgaaa tgtcacgtca agtcgtatgt gtggctgagg
    26401 atactgaggg tggattagag tttgggagag gtgagatcgt gataggcggt tcgttcctgg
    26461 cggagttgtg gctggaggcg cgcgcgggga gaggggttgg cgggagtcac agactgacag
    26521 tggttggaat tggatccgca acaaaggcca tgatgcgccc ttagctctcc gcgtcttata
    26581 cccttgtcgt ccacggcctc gtctcgctca ccgtccgtcg tggcccgtgt cgacgttggc
    26641 aagcatcccc gacatggacc ccctcggcca accacaccga atcaccgcca cgacctttct
    26701 ccgcgtcatc tccctctcca tcgccttcta cgagtctgtc gccaatcatc ttctctctgc
    26761 cgcatacgta ctcaccctca ccccgtccat gtgtgctcag ctacgtcctc acccttcccg
    26821 ccgaatggag attttacagg agccagcgct cctggaggct cagcccaggc tgcattctct
    26881 tcatcgccat ccggtccgtc ctcctcttcc tctcttcaca cccatgcaca cccctcatcc
    26941 acgccccgcc gtttcgccag ctactccagc gtggctgtat tacttctcag caacatcggc
    27001 tactttggcg aatttttcac gcccgaggca tgcagacggt actacatggc ccctcccgtc
    27061 ttcaaaggtg cgatacgctt tgccttgctt cgacttccgg atgcgcacac tcggaggcgg
    27121 cctgatatga agaagcctgt gcctcgagaa cgcgagaagg cagcttcggt agcttgattg
    27181 accgttctgt cggcgccagt ccgtccatga cgtgactttg cctcctcgac atgttctcca
    27241 tccctccccc tccgcacgct aactcagtcc gtcacagtca ttcaagccat gatttcccag
    27301 ctcatcctag gtatcaggtt tgtcccagct ttttgaggta ctccccgtgc ggctcaatta
    27361 cttcgcgcac agaacgatta acatctcacg acgttcccct gccgtaactt gggcagttat
    27421 agtagtgtac attttaattt ctgctgtagg tccccctgcc cctcctattt gtccatccga
    27481 gactgatcca cttgtgtttc cgcaggggga gtgcttcctc aatctatgga atcgcgttcg
    27541 tgagtactac tcgtatcctt gttgctaatc cgcctgctga ctgccctccg aacgtagccg
    27601 ttcaagcccg ggtgagttca ctcaccgttg tttgacggtg cccgtcctca cgattttccg
    27661 ctcgtctctt cgtagtataa aaagtaagtc ctgtccgctg ctgtcgcgtg cgcgcgcgct
    27721 cacaagacat acagctgtgc ggcaggtaat gcgagcctga ccgtctggcc attctacatt
    27781 cttgcaatgg tctacgatat gttcaccttg ggtatatcga ccttttactt gatcggtttt
    27841 ggtccgaata acggaaagtg agtatcctaa tgatgctgga agctcaggtc gttaatcgct
    27901 catgtgccct gtcaggatgg cccgcattgt caagatgtat gcattggtct tgttgtatgc
    27961 gtgtctccgc cagggggttt ctgacgtgct tgacccgcag tatgttgacg gacgggctgg
    28021 tctattttgt cgcgttgacc ggtacgtgtc gccgtcttgc tcgagcaaca acactgctca
    28081 cacgaattat gatcagctgt gaacatcgtc aacctcatcc tctacaggag tacagacagt
    28141 ctatcgcagg tgtgtttcgt tggttccgca atcacgttgt gactgacagc ttgtgtgtcc
    28201 gtctgcagtc gtcagggtca gtacacttac tccacgctgg cccctgtctg ccgctctttc
    28261 tgacagctgt ctgccctatg tgcgatgttc ctggcttctt gcagtgtttc tctcggatac
    28321 gcgttgacgt ggatcatgag tcaacgtctt ctcatccatc tccgcggtaa gtcccccgcg
    28381 gcgttcatgt cacacattcc ctgatttcat tcacgtccct tgcgtctctt gtgcactccc
    28441 acacctgtca cgcgacctca cttaacgtca acttctatgc tttgctttgc tttgacatcc
    28501 acagacgccg ccgccgcgca caaccgctca atcacgaccc aagtcgtcgt ctcgcgccaa
    28561 ctcgcgtccg cagtgtcaat atctcgcgca atgcgctccc agttcactga caccaaggac
    28621 cgcaaccagc tctcgtccgc gtttgatatc gactggagcc tcacttccgc gtccgcgcac
    28681 gagccggcgt cgttcgcgct ctcccggccg cgaaccaaac gcgagggcaa gcgggggaag
    28741 aagagggaaa cggacaagcg cggggaggag tccggccggg gcgcgactgt gcgcgaatgg
    28801 gaggtggagc gcacgaaggc gggtgagggc agcgcggatc gcgatgcgga cgcaggcgcg
    28861 ctcgaggctg gttgcccccg tggagaacgg cacaggcaca gggcgcggcg agacgacagc
    28921 attgacgagg aggacgaaga cgagcagcag ttcgagctga gcgtgcaggt gcaggtcgag
    28981 gagatcgtca cggtggagta tgaccccgag gcgtatacgc gcgagagcta tcgccagccg
    29041 agagtgatgt ggaagcataa taatgggcag ggcagaggtg cggcggggac gtgagtgtag
    29101 ggcgtatgtc gtggcggcgc tctgccctta tctccctctc cctctctcac tgctgtctgt
    29161 cacctgggct gttgtcggcc tgctctgctt tcccttcact tgggtgttcg tcaaccaggt
    29221 gcgtttctcg aaagtaaacg atgcacagtg tgagctgacc tctgtcacct cgcattcgca
    29281 tctcgcttcc aggctcacct ccgtccatgt attcgtcgcg tcccgtctgc tcagttctcg
    29341 cgctctgtac tgtacccgct tacctgctcc ctgtccacgg tccccacggc atggccacga
    29401 aagtcactac accccgtcgt cttgcttcac gcctcatcat gcttgcatct cgcaccccac
    29461 atccacacat acacgcatcc cacacatctg cgcatctcat tcccgcatat agctcaccga
    29521 caacattgtc tcctttcacc taggtttccg tgcttatggc atcgcactcg tcggtgtcct
    29581 gctcttccgt ctggtttctg gattattgtc ttcacaggtc cctccctcgt tcacgtttta
    29641 acgacctcct cacagctacc tctaccaaaa ctgcacaacg cgcacacgct cagtttcccg
    29701 catactctct ctactacccc agacggtcgt ttgagctgcc ccgtgcatgc ttgcaaccgc
    29761 cgttgctgta atcaaggatg taccactatg taccctactc cgccacggtc ccttccctag
    29821 ccgtatattt ccagtgcaca cgtacgcgtc gtccgtcaca cccattgtac atatataaag
    29881 acacgtgcct cacaacgatg ttacgccttg cgccaattct cgtccatgtc taatatgaag
    29941 gcaatcgtct ctctctctct ttgctttgac tcgcgtgtcg caggggaatg ctctgtggcc
    30001 ggaaaatcga gaaaatcgaa agaagttgat aaatatcgtc tgccgtcggt caacacacta
    30061 gtccttacca acctatccct cccgtaggcg ctctctcctc ctctcccgct cccttgtcct
    30121 gctctcgccc ccacccgcat tcgcctccgc gacagccttg ctcttgtcct tcgaacggtc
    30181 cttcgtctgc ctgaagcaca gaaactcgat ccccgtcgcc ctccgcgcgt ccgcgagcgt
    30241 tttcttcacg ccgtcgagat gggactggag attctcgtcg ccagggcgct tcgcgtacgc
    30301 gcgcgagatc tcggtgtaga ggctggagag cgtcttgtcg gccgagggcg tgacgtagcg
    30361 ggagagggtc tggtgcatga actcgatctc gagggtggcg cggagcatgc cgcccatgcc
    30421 gaagcgcttg acctggcgga agcagcggag ggcctcctcg gcgacgtcct cgacgagcgc
    30481 gttcagcgtg cgctcgagca gcggcgcggc ggccgcgcac acttgggcgt gcacgccgac
    30541 gaggtacatg agcgtttcgt agacgtatgg tcggatttct gagatgtgca agtgcatgtg
    30601 catgttagtg aagaggtcga tagagggaag ggataagatg gcggttatgg ttgcgcttac
    30661 ggacctttgg gaggcggggt ctcgtaccag tccatctgtg gatccagtat gccgttgcgc
    30721 acgatcgcgg tgagcgctgc ggacttgggt ttgaagtacg actcgaaaag cgtcttgtcc
    30781 agttcttgga cgacggtcat cagcgtctgt tgaccagagt caaaaatcga ggattcccgg
    30841 cagaacacca aaaagacgca ccctcttctc attggagatt gaaatattga gagcggtctc
    30901 gagctcagca gtcatgttcg gtatgagggc gcgcatgaga tgtccaaagt tggagacaac
    30961 gagcaataca cgggtgtcct gcaaacaaac atttcagtat gggattagaa tcgaattggc
    31021 cgagtatact cacagcttcc tcgatcttga ccagctctag cggattggtg ccagggacgg
    31081 ccggcatcga tgacctcgct ccgttctccg tcgtggggga ctcatccgaa gcgaggtgca
    31141 ccaggccgtc caggaacgca tacagcgagt cgaggaacgc cttcgtgatc ttggtcacaa
    31201 actcgttcgc gatggggttc tgtgccctcg cgcgcgagga cgaagacgat gaggacgaga
    31261 ggtcgacgcc gccggcgacc ttgaaagcgg ctgtggtgat gtgcttctgg aacgcgcgga
    31321 tctgggagag gtagacggtc gtgtatgggt cgatcgtgga gccgacccag ttctcgaggt
    31381 ggtagaatac atttgcgtct gcaatgatgt cagggaggcg tcccctacct ctgggataga
    31441 gcatatcgag acgaacctct caaccatgca gtcacgagaa ggtcttcgaa cttccatcgg
    31501 gcgctctcca gtagcaactt caagctcgac gtcgcctcgc catgaatttc catgccggtc
    31561 acgtcgttca cactatcctg aatctcaccc aggatcttca tcagatggtg ggccatcgtc
    31621 agtgagtttg agctattcgg aaaaagtggt ggggctgtgt tgcgtccggg agacatcact
    31681 gccatgtcgg agaacatgaa gaactcggag agcagagcga tgtacaattt gatgatatcg
    31741 agcgccatag tccggcattg tgttggactg cgccgagaag agcttgctgc gctctgtcaa
    31801 agacaagaga aatatgttag caatggtgcg ttgtggaggg agcgcataca gctaccttct
    31861 tgtaccgacc ctccatgaag gactttgata tcctccagaa gtttggtagt ggagtgagca
    31921 tcgcttctga gacgttcttg accatcgtct gtatggcctc ccaggtttcg tgtccgccag
    31981 actgtgctgt gtatgaagac actgagccat caaatataat gctgacacat caaagacgta
    32041 cgaataaccg catctgactg tttagcttca atcgcctgga cacagatttg cagttgctct
    32101 gccagctctc ggttcagaga tgcagcgtca ggaccagatg gggctgcttt ctcgttgaga
    32161 gctgggaaat gcgtgagagg cagcacaccc aactacatgt tacaatagga aaccgctaac
    32221 ctccaactgt cttcacagcg gaattgtacg tgtcacgcat gtgttgcatt atatgcttgt
    32281 gttgcgaatc gaagtatgtc catgctggct catccgagtt gctaaattcg tacaagatcc
    32341 tgtcgaatgc ggcatcgtta gggcgtggtg cattcatgaa atacatgtta catactcgat
    32401 ggtcttctcc tgctcttcta cgctccgtga aggctcttgt aactttgcaa gcagctcgtt
    32461 gcgcatttga ctcattacct tctcaacggt cgcccaaacc ttgtcgagaa tccgtttctg
    32521 ctgttgctgt gcactttcgg cggactggcc atctttcgct gcgcctacgg ggagcagttg
    32581 atttggacgt gtttctagca gcagcttccc cttcttgtag tcacgcatcg cagcctcgta
    32641 cctaccctgt gtatgcgcga tccgtcaaca ctgcgatgga aggaggctac gtgaggtgga
    32701 acataccgcc tcaatgcatt ctactataga gctgggcaag ttgaagaaga actttgaccg
    32761 ttcaaagacg ccaagcgtgg tgcggagctt ctgcgccttc atcgcgttct cgagcacggg
    32821 aaggaagact tggtcggcct tctgtgcacc agctagtgga ggggagttgg gcgggtcccc
    32881 tggaacggga atgacggtcc acacgtacct ttcaggtggt ccttcagcgg tctggacgcg
    32941 tagtccgttt gttcagccag tatcccctcc ttcatctccg catacaatgc ttcaaggttc
    33001 atttgacttg agataagatt cgagagaagg cggacggaga cataccatcc gtagatgctt
    33061 tcactgcaac gaacctgtcg aagctctcct caacgagtac gcgaatggcc tcggacctcg
    33121 agtctaacga agcacggagg tgcgagattc cagcagaaag gtcttggtat gtcgcattgg
    33181 ggtgaacgac agacaagaaa gtcttcgggt tgaacgactt ggatgtgatg agcacaacgg
    33241 cctctggtga acggttaacg aagaccgacg tatagacctt cgtaagagcg gactaacttg
    33301 tttctgagtc caagctcttc agactagtat gatggtcaac atatctatga taacgttgcg
    33361 tgtatggcac atactcaacg gtagctccca atcccagagg atctatgtcc gtctccgagg
    33421 ggcccgtcat ccctggtgcc acattatccg tctcctggtc tacctcctcc catcggctgg
    33481 aaacgggact gttcagcgga tgaacagcct agactgagga agccattacg ttgctgatat
    33541 agaggagagc ttgtaggcct tgagcaattc atcctcgtca atgtcgaagt taagccttcc
    33601 catcagccaa tatgtgggtc tcagatatgt tggcttcaag tctttgattg cctatagtac
    33661 acgggtatac agacgtcgcg ccagaaagaa agagagatga caggagaatg agaagtacat
    33721 gggtgctaat tcagtcattg caatgatcac ggtctcgtag gcgctcgcta ccactcggag
    33781 aacgcccgtt gcagccggtg tcgaaaagaa cgctgcttct ggctgaggat gtcgacggcg
    33841 agcacccaga cggatatttg cagcagcctg gactgcgcac gggaggtcta ggagcagctt
    33901 tgggcttcga ggtcggccgg tagtgcgttc ctcctcggcg cgcacaggga ttaggcgtgg
    33961 gaaccctcct cttccaggga cttatttgac tctaaagtgg tgtgatacta acctggtcac
    34021 gaacgcctct gtccctcgcg ttctcctctc tgtccaacca tgtccaagcg catccgaatc
    34081 ttcgctgcgg aagatctcgc tcagcatgcc tcgccctcga gttgctgggt tacgcgcaac
    34141 ggacgggtct acgacgtgac gagtttcctt gccgaccacc ctggagggga cgacctcatc
    34201 ctcaattatg gaggcaaaga cattggtgct gtcatgaagg acccggcgga gcacgaacat
    34261 tcggactcgg cttacgacat gttggaggaa tttatgattg gcaggattgt ccagggagag
    34321 agcttggttt cggagggtga gcggttatcc cattgtaaaa ggcgcgattg catattcaat
    34381 atctcgctcg cttagattgg gaggcgaccg atgatttcga gccggacgag acggacacat
    34441 ctgcggactt cgagaggaac caattccttg accttaggag gcctctgttg ctgcaagtct
    34501 ggcgggccaa cttctccaag tcgtattacc tgcagcaggt gcaccagcct cgtcatgtcc
    34561 cggagtctcc tcgtctcttt gggccgtggt atctcgaggt atgttctcta cattccgcct
    34621 cctccagggt cattggccaa tatgctgcat agatattcac ccgcacggct tggtacgtcg
    34681 tacctatcgt atggctcccg attgcggcgt atcttttcgt ccgctctctg gtccaattct
    34741 cgctcggctc ccactctctc ccgccgttct tagtcgaccc cgccgcgcct ctccaggcgc
    34801 tggcggccgg tcgtatctcc ctcgctgcgt tggcctacgc ggtgcccgcg ttcttcctcg
    34861 gcaacattgt gtggaccatc ctcgaatacg tcttccatcg gtttttgttc cacattgacg
    34921 ccttgctacc tgatcacccg gcaggcttga ccttgcactt cttgatgcat ggcattcacc
    34981 actaccttcc catggacagg ttggtctagc tctttctctt tcctgagatg gcaccgtctt
    35041 actcataggc atcagattga ggctggtgat gcccccggta ctgttcacct tcttgtcaac
    35101 tccgatgact cagctggcac atttgctgtt tcctactgcg atggcgaatg cggtcatcgc
    35161 gggcgccttc gtcttctgta tgtccaattg tgctctaggc ttctcgcgta tgctaacctg
    35221 ctgcactaga tgtcctttac gatgtcatgc actatgcgtg agttccgccg catgcgttga
    35281 gacacgactc attgctcatt gttcttccat agccttcacc acacacgcct acccgcatac
    35341 gtcaacgaga tgaagaagta ccatcttgcg caccactaca agaacttcga tctcggcttc
    35401 ggagtgacca gcaagatttg ggactacgtc ttcaacaccg ttcttgtcgc ctagagacat
    35461 gcgcatacag ctagccatac agtacatcga catcttgtgc cctagcgttg ccgttaaaag
    35521 cacctctaca cccttctagt atcaagtatc ttgggttgtc cttacaggct tctgtataat
    35581 gcgcttagtt ctcctaatga cgtttttcta gtgtcagggc gtggttccag gaccatagcc
    35641 ttccgttatc atccccactc cgttgcggtc atggatgtag tgtgttgaca tagataatga
    35701 tattgtatac ccattggttt gaatggcgta aaggtatcat cgacgagccg cagcgcttga
    35761 aagctgtcaa cacaattcgc aatttgtcca gcacgcagtg ttgaacatct tcacaccttc
    35821 tccagcttca cgactcatct tccactccca gcgtcataag agacccttta gttacaatag
    35881 cgcggtcact atgaatcgtt cccgaggttc acgagatgtt gtcccgcatg aagctgctcc
    35941 ggaaggtatg tacctgcagt gtatcatgct ttttgtgttc accatgaagg gaactgtcaa
    36001 taatactatc caatagcgtg aagcaaagtc gggagtcgcg taggcgcaag tacacgacag
    36061 cacacgaccc gacgatctcg cgaaaataga ccgcatgtgg caggcaagct tctgcccgac
    36121 cttgtgcgcg ctcgacacca tggttttcag attatattcc tgcgcatgct ccatatgacc
    36181 tgttcagccc ttcctgcggc tgatgtcgcg cctcgactgc ccttgcggaa acttgtcggt
    36241 ccccatatga ggtatctctc gggtatctcg cggtgacaga tgcgactaac ttctggtgca
    36301 gaacctcggg acagaatccc gtgtcgagat cgtcagtccg ttaccatatg ccggactgag
    36361 gactgcctgg tttgcctcat gggccgtgtt gcagatgtga tataaggtga tcgacagaat
    36421 ggacatgggc tacattcgcc ttcgagtcta ccacgatgca ttcgttcgct gggttgttcg
    36481 tcgccgtcgc tctcgcgctc acagcgtgtg cgcaaacgca agctcccgtc tggggacaat
    36541 gtacgtacct ctcagcccta tcgccacgta tacattctca tttgggtgat gtattctatc
    36601 ataggtggtg gctcagtgag tcttcagcgt acacgtatcg gtgtctcctt ctacgtactc
    36661 atttcaacat ccatcacaag gggtggactg gagcgacgag ctgcgctaca ggctccgtct
    36721 acacggccct aaatgacggt atgatccgtc tacatctcta tgcctttgta tacttcaata
    36781 ccagataata tagcctactc gcaatgtgtt cctggcgccg cgacgaccgc accctcgtca
    36841 ccctcgacaa ccgcttcagc gccggagccc tcgtccagct gcgccacccc cgcagccagc
    36901 gcaggccagc tccgcttcgc cggcgtgaac atcgccgggt tcgacttcgg gtgctcgacg
    36961 gacgggacgt gcagcgcgag cggcgcctgg ccgccactca cgcagtacta cggcaacgac
    37021 ggcgagggcc agatgcagca cttcgtaaag gacgatggct tcaacgtgtt ccgcctgccc
    37081 gtcgggtggc agttcctcac caacgaggtc atcggcgggg acatcaacga ggacaacttt
    37141 gtcaagtacg acgcgctcgt ccaggcgtgc ttgaacactg gcgcgtcgtg catcattgat
    37201 ctgcacaact acgcgcggta caacaccaag gtcggcactt tggaaatctt gcaaggtttg
    37261 tagtatggta gacagcttac ttcgaacgct tgctttgcct tgtagatcat tggtcagggt
    37321 ggcccgagta acgaccagtt cgctgccatc tggagcagca ttgcttcgcg gtacgccgac
    37381 aacagcagaa tcatctttgg agtgtgagtc tttttacccc aacctgcaac gttccttccg
    37441 aggttgagca ttggtctaca ggatgaacga gcctcatgac ctgcctgaca tcaacctctg
    37501 ggcagagagt gtgcaagccg cggtcactgc tatccgcaag gcagggtaag tgtctctcga
    37561 atagcctatc gtttcagcca aactgaggaa gctactatca gcgcgacatc gcagctcatc
    37621 ctgctccccg gtaacgacta cacatcagcc gaaaccttca tctcgaacgg ctccgcggac
    37681 gcgctcaaca aagtcaagaa ccctgacggc agcatcaccg gcctcatctt cgacgtccac
    37741 aagtatctcg actctgacaa ctcgtacgtg cttgattttt ttcttgaagt cagacatgga
    37801 gcggactgtt gactgtcgtt gttcagcgga acacatgagg attgcgtgaa gaacaacatc
    37861 gacaacgcat tcgggccgct cgccgagtgg ctgcgctgca acggccgcca agcgttcaac
    37921 accgagaccg gaggtggaaa cgtcgcgtct tgcgagcagt tcctgtgcga acagatagcc
    37981 ttccaggaaa ctaactcgga tggtgcgtcg cgctccttgt cctggtcttt aatttggtct
    38041 gatcactcat gtctgttgcc tccggttgca gtgttcttgg gatacgtcgg ctgggctgcg
    38101 ggcaacttct accaaggata cgtccttggc gaggtgccaa cctacagcaa cggacagtgg
    38161 acggatacgc ctctggtttc tgcttgcctt gcacccaact ccaggaagtg aggttatggg
    38221 tccatttttg tattatagac gtcttgtcga cacaacaaaa gttgattatg ggggacatgc
    38281 ttgttagcta cagactgccc tgttaagcct cagtggtgcg tagtgataac tctatcacaa
    38341 tggaaccttg cctctccttc gaaaccacgt ggaatgctgc ttgtctcggc aactcactgg
    38401 catgctgcga tacgtacttt ttgaatcatt ggatagaacg tgatttgccg cagcatccac
    38461 cattgcgtgg ctctcacgag ccccgtctgt gtctttgccc ttctacgcac tgtaccagat
    38521 tcgagatgca taacgcctgt gagtatgtcg ctgcgctctg tgggtgggca gtactgacca
    38581 cttagtgccc gtgaacagtg gaagacaaca cctctccaac tcaagaagac cttgccagtg
    38641 cgcctaccta cgcgccagcg cccttcaacg acccggctag agatgctgtc ttacgcacta
    38701 gcgatgggtc cgattctacg tgcgcactca gatactccta gaagtgtctc cagtcaagtt
    38761 cgcagaaatg ctcgcagaag caaagaaaga agctggggac agcgacacgc ttattatccc
    38821 tatccctgaa ccgagcgaca tccttgaccc actcctccgt ttcgcctatc cgatcccgga
    38881 tccggtcatg aatgacctga gggacatcag tatagtcctc gcgatggcac tcgaatacca
    38941 gatggaggag gcgatctcgt tgcttaagga actactctgc gcatacattc ccagcgaccc
    39001 cctccgcgtg tgggccattg cctgcctgct tcgtctcgaa gacgaggcca gagccgcggc
    39061 agattctctc cttgggagag accttcccga caacgccccc cgagagttcg aggaactctc
    39121 tgcaggaaac gtgtaccgac tggccagtta tcacaagtgt aacgggaatg tcgaggacgc
    39181 gttcctgttc tggggaacag gtccgcttcc tgcggacgcc gcccaagctg aggaggatag
    39241 gaaggtatag aagcggtgga aggcagagaa ggtcacttgt cttgcgtatg atctcctccc
    39301 ctacgccgac atcatctgtc gatcctccga cggcaaggac ttccacgccc acaaggtcat
    39361 gctgtctatg gtttcaccag tgttgcgcga ccagatcgct cgcctgtctg ccaccgagac
    39421 atcgagctcc gccatgggct cccaggccaa tcttccgatc ctcgtgatgg atgagccagg
    39481 aaatattctt gaatctatcc tcgcgctgtg ttatgcatcc gacaagtgcg atcgtcccgt
    39541 cagatgtttc gaccttcacc tgggtgtcac cttcatgctg atggtctgcg ctaggaagta
    39601 caagatgaac gaagtcctag atctgctggg catttgtgcg ttcggctcat cactccgaga
    39661 ccgtccactt gcctcctact tgttggcgtc gaagttgaag ttcaaggact tcgtcaagcg
    39721 ggcagtgcaa gaaattcgag aggatctcct tgagcatgga cacgtcccgg agatggagaa
    39781 cactcatggg aacttctact accgcctcct catcaatcgg cgccggctca ctgctgcagc
    39841 gtcgcgatgg ggcaaagcag gagcgacgcg ggcgaagcct agatctgccg cagggaagaa
    39901 tccgcgcacc ccgtcggtag tcgaagaaaa tgctcgcctc tcatccgcat cgtcatgcgc
    39961 gtggttggca ggcctgttga aggaaaccag ggatggtttg cgcaatttga aaaacactgg
    40021 gtcgttctat cgacttgacc gggacgtggt gcagctcatg aatgagtcct tggacaggcg
    40081 agtatggtgt cagccgtgcg agggcaatgt tcgcgcgatg atcgagatga aggagatatg
    40141 gaatgaagcc tatgacacta tccgggaaca tgatgtatgc cgatggctac tctcatatct
    40201 ggcctacaac ttgctgactt ggcgcagaaa cttacacagg tctgatggga gggtgataca
    40261 gacacaaagg gtgcacgttg gtaaatacaa tgcatggtca ccagcaaacg acttactgac
    40321 cgtcttaggg ttggggtcgt tagtgcccgg atttccccgg atgcgctgta agtatcattc
    40381 tgcgaatcat tttgagaggt atgtctagta ctgacatggt gttttgtctt ttgaagaccg
    40441 aagtcgtatg tgcccaattc tccaggctag ttggtaagtc agggcagata aaaacatccg
    40501 acgttgcact gaaaagttga agttgtagtg aatctaatta atgacatcac gtggtctcgg
    40561 agttggtgta ctaagcgaga caaagggctc ccaaacgtcg attgcttgcg agtggagacg
    40621 gcggctggct tcagcttctt tccgcaccct cgttgtctga gcacgttgac gacccgacag
    40681 cagtgttatt tgtgctctgc ttcgctcgcg acgacactcg aatagaggtc cctgagtctt
    40741 tcagacgtct ccgcgtctgc gtcactgcag atataaagcg agctttggga cgccggtatc
    40801 tccctaatct actcctcgac catgcgcacc acagtgctac acacagctgc tctcatcgct
    40861 acgctcgcga gcgtcccatc cgcacacgca tggggtgctg ccggacacga aattgtcgca
    40921 acaatcgctc agatccacct tcccaagccc gtcctctccc tcgtctgcga catcatccac
    40981 ccttccctca atctctctga gcccgcgcca gtctcgtccg tggacgccta cccgccttgc
    41041 cacctcgcgt ccatcgcggc gtgggcggac acgatccgga tgaagcccca gtaccgttac
    41101 accgccccgc tgcactacgt taacgccgtc gacgacgcgc cgcccgacgc gtgcgccttt
    41161 ccaggcgcgc atggctggca aggccgccca gcggggaatg tgctcgccgc gctggggaat
    41221 gtgacagcgg tgctgaggga gtttgtgcag ggagagaaga gtgtggacgc cgcggaggag
    41281 gcgctcaagt tcttggtgca ttggatgggt gacatgcacc agccgctgca tatgagcggg
    41341 cgcgagaagg gcgggaatgg cgcgagggtt gcgtggaatg gacgagtgac gagtgagtgc
    41401 tcttcttgat tgaacatcta tccatcttgc ccgcgcgagc tatgaacaga gcacgctagc
    41461 ttgtatgcct tccgccgacc ctgcgataag taacgggacc cttcgccaac catctgacct
    41521 gtgtgtcttt cttccgttga gaacatgcgc ttacccagag ttgactttca cagacttgca
    41581 tagtgtttgg gacggactgc tcattgccca gtccctgcgt caaacaccac gcaactactc
    41641 tatcccgctc acaggttctg cgggtgtttt tgtcgagcca cacctgcggg gcgcgattta
    41701 cgacccgtac atccgccgga tcatgcacga aggcctttca cccggcggac gcttggacga
    41761 ggagagccga acctggcttg actgccccaa gccgacctct gcaaccgtcc ggccaatcca
    41821 gtttggattc accaagcgcg tccaggcgtt gtttgcgttg gacatccctg cggctctcgg
    41881 tctgacgact cagcctggca cggagatggg ttgggacgac gatgtcctgt gtccgttcgc
    41941 gtgggggaag ccgatccacg aactcaactg cgagctgccg gtatggcctc acgagctgga
    42001 cacctccgga tcgcatcctt cggacgggga gcgcgagact gacgacattc ctgacatcga
    42061 cctccaagca tccgggagac caaggcaccc cgagctcgtg gagcttgaca cgccggagta
    42121 cgcggggaag gtcgcgaagg aatgggtggt agagcggttg cttgccacgg ctggcgtgcg
    42181 gttggcgggg atcctgacgg acgtgtttgc ggacgcagct ggagagctct acacttgaac
    42241 tggcacggta catgtattgt acgatagctc ggacgtgcgt tggactctgt acacatatgc
    42301 tatgatcgca aagttttttc cccgcgctgg ccaaccatgc ttgtgtagta tgtaggcctg
    42361 tctctactgg ttgacgaata agcgtagttc acagttaact gtaatgtacc cgacgtgaga
    42421 gacgcgatca cgtggcgttt acgtgtttac gcggttgatg atcgaagcgc ctgttgctgg
    42481 ctgctccttc catattccgc ccacaatagc actgagcagg gaccggttct gatcatgaag
    42541 cgtccaagag acatcttcga tactcctgcc tcttcctctc ctcccatgcg tcctcaaaaa
    42601 cgccagagtc tccatagtat ccacccaccc acattcctct ccgcactccc cctcccccgc
    42661 cgctcacaat gggcagcttc agtacctcat gattcgccct ccaatccctt cggtctcaac
    42721 cggtctctca aggcccttgc gttgcctcgt ccctcaggct tcgctaaaca catcgtcctc
    42781 cgcatgcagc tcgtctcgca ggtcgagcat cgctcacgat cacgccgtat cgcccccgac
    42841 gcccccttcc gcatcgtcca agtcccactc agttactcct tccgcctcct gcatgagctc
    42901 atcctcttcc tctttgcttc cgatgctcgg ctgcgtgtcc gccgtcgtcg ccgtgtcttc
    42961 agcccgagtc tctaccccca ccagccaccg ccaccgtcgc ggagaagcag atcacatctc
    43021 gagatctttg gcgagtcacc gaagaaggaa gagggtcatc tgtttgaggt cttcaacgat
    43081 gtctctgtgt atgcgtacac gtatcgcccg ggagtcatca agccagggtc gggcaagttg
    43141 tatgcaagac tatcgagtat ccgtgaccgc aggctattcc ccgacggccg ccatgacgat
    43201 gaggaagatg acgatgtctt tgggggcacg accatcaagc ctcttgctgg tacggataac
    43261 gacgatgacg aggagtggga ctgggagggt gaagacgact ttgtcttggg caatgtatgg
    43321 accgacggtc ctgacctcaa gaagggcgtt atctatgtaa gcccctcgtc tccgtgcata
    43381 ttttgtctgg tgttcatcac cgtactgtat atgaccagca tcacacgccc tctcttgcaa
    43441 tacacattac tgctaacacg gtaaaactgc cccagcgcaa aggcactggg aacactcctt
    43501 acgttttcgc cgctcgaggc ggcactagcg gcgccgttcg tatcgccaat gttataccgg
    43561 gacctatgcc caccgaagag gagatcaaga ggaacatgga cgcccatgcg gcgaattcac
    43621 gcaggcgcaa gggtaggaag gacaagaagt ccatgctgtc gacctcggac gacgactctg
    43681 agaacgatga gaacagggcg tacgaggatc attcgtccgg ctcacgtcaa cgttcaagtg
    43741 caatcggcaa gaagtcgatc ttcgcacacc tcggggacga gtatgacgaa gtcgacgatc
    43801 ttgatgacgg cgaagaggcc acagaagacc agctcgaacg ctggaacggc catgacacat
    43861 tccaacactt cctcgcacac gaagcggccc gcgaccgcgt catgcgcaag cacctcgaag
    43921 agccgcagtc tcccgctccc aagtcatcct cacaacgctc tcgtacgaat atgatcggcc
    43981 ccacgaccgg gtcttcgtcg catacatatg gctcccgcgc agcaccaccc tcccaccctt
    44041 atgctaacgc acaggcctca tcctcttcat cctcctccgt ctcccttgcg ctctcgagcc
    44101 ccagtacatt gccaatcgtg atcccctcgt ccgattttga cggcgacgcg gaggcgtggt
    44161 ccgacctaga cttcgacgtc gaccctagct ccgacgccga cgcctcagtc ccttccgctg
    44221 gggagtcgga cacactgcgc ggacggagca tcgcgccggt gtacacgatc gatctgccgc
    44281 tgcagacgcc gtttcctgcg aacgcgggcg tgcgccgcag ggtgtcgagg ttgtataggc
    44341 ggatagagcg gcagacgagc aagggcttga gtgagctgag cgactcggaa gaagaggaga
    44401 gggacgagct gcagccgtct cagcagcgcg agcgcgagcc gcaacgaggt gactctgagg
    44461 agagggacga ggagagcgag gaggacgacc cgacggccaa gcggcctgtg cctgtgattg
    44521 cgtcgcgcgg gcccgacgtt gttgcggacc ggcggtatt
//
